Addgene plasmid #153232: pDGE667
Purpose: (Empty Backbone) Recipient plant transformation vector containing selection markers and a Cas9 expression cassette, but lacking guide RNAs
Depositing lab: Sylvestre Marillonnet. Depositing organization: Leibniz Institute of Plant Biochemistry (IPB). Publication: Highly efficient multiplex editing: One-shot generation of 8x Nicotiana benthamiana and 12x Arabidopsis mutants. Stuttmann J, Barthel K, Martin P, Ordon J, Erickson JL, Herr R, Ferik F, Kretschmer C, Berner T, Keilwagen J, Marillonnet S, Bonas U. Plant J. 2021 Feb 12. doi: 10.1111/tpj.15197. PubMed 33577114.
Backbone
  Vector backbone: pJOG292
  Backbone manufacturer: Ordon et al, 2017
  Backbone size (bp): 7000
  Vector type: Plant Expression, CRISPR
  Selectable markers: ccdB, Hygromycin, FAST
  Tag / fusion protein: GFP (N terminal on insert)
Growth in bacteria
  Bacterial resistance: Chloramphenicol and Spectinomycin, 25 & 50 μg/mL
  Growth temperature: 37°C
  Growth strain: ccdB Survival
  Copy number: High Copy
Gene/Insert
  Gene/Insert name: None
  Tag / fusion protein: GFP (N terminal on insert)
Terms and licenses: Academic/Nonprofit Terms; Industry Terms: Not Available to Industry
Depositor comments: Please visit https://www.biorxiv.org/content/10.1101/2020.03.31.018671v2 for bioRxiv preprint.
How to cite: pDGE667 was a gift from Sylvestre Marillonnet (Addgene plasmid # 153232 ; http://n2t.net/addgene:153232 ; RRID:Addgene_153232)
