[The description below was written by a language model from this plasmid's Addgene catalogue record and the feature table of its GenBank file.]
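Description:
pDGE667 is a 22.1 kb binary T-DNA vector for Agrobacterium-mediated plant transformation and CRISPR genome editing, built on the pJOG292 backbone. It is an empty recipient: it carries the plant selection markers and a Cas9 expression cassette, but no guide RNAs. Outside the T-DNA borders, the pVS1 oriV with its RepA replication and StaA stability proteins supports maintenance in Agrobacterium. A high-copy ColE1/pUC-type origin with the pBR322 bom region supports propagation in E. coli. The aadA gene provides spectinomycin/streptomycin resistance.

Between the nopaline-type left and right border repeats, the annotated elements include a hygromycin phosphotransferase gene driven by the NOS promoter with a TMV Omega translational enhancer and followed by a NOS terminator, for selecting transformed plants. The catalogue also lists a FAST marker (a fluorescence-based seed coat marker), which is not annotated in the feature table; it may lie in one of the unannotated stretches of the T-DNA. The Cas9 coding sequence is likewise unannotated. However, a c-Myc NLS and monomeric EGFP (A206K) sit upstream of a long unlabelled region that ends in an SV40 NLS, all on the reverse strand. This layout agrees with the recorded N-terminal GFP tag on a nuclear-targeted nuclease. The promoter driving this cassette is not stated in the record.

Next to the right border is a chloramphenicol resistance gene with its cat promoter and the ccdB gyrase toxin. This cassette requires a ccdB-tolerant strain for propagation. It presumably acts as a counter-selectable placeholder that is displaced when guide RNA units are cloned in. The associated publication describes highly multiplexed editing in Nicotiana benthamiana and Arabidopsis.
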