LOCUS       Exported 22139 bp ds-DNA circular SYN 12-MAY-2021
DEFINITION  Recipient plant transformation vector containing selection markers
            and a Cas9 expression cassette, but lacking guide RNAs.
ACCESSION   .
VERSION     .
KEYWORDS    pDGE667
SOURCE      synthetic DNA construct
  ORGANISM  synthetic DNA construct
REFERENCE   1 (bases 1 to 22139)
  AUTHORS   Stuttmann J, Barthel K, Martin P, Ordon J, Erickson JL, Herr R,
            Ferik F, Kretschmer C, Berner T, Keilwagen J, Marillonnet S, Bonas U
  TITLE     Highly efficient multiplex editing: One-shot generation of 8x
            Nicotiana benthamiana and 12x Arabidopsis mutants.
  JOURNAL   Plant J. 2021 Feb 12. doi: 10.1111/tpj.15197.
  PUBMED    33577114
REFERENCE   2 (bases 1 to 22139)
  AUTHORS   .
  TITLE     Direct Submission
  JOURNAL   Exported May 12, 2021 from SnapGene Server 1.1.58
            http://www.snapgene.com
FEATURES             Location/Qualifiers
     source          1..22139
                     /organism="synthetic DNA construct"
                     /mol_type="other DNA"
     CDS             1062..1691
                     /codon_start=1
                     /product="stability protein from the Pseudomonas plasmid
                     pVS1 (Heeb et al., 2000)"
                     /label=pVS1 StaA
                     /translation="MKVIAVLNQKGGSGKTTIATHLARALQLAGADVLLVDSDPQGSAR
                     DWAAVREDQPLTVVGIDRPTIDRDVKAIGRRDFVVIDGAPQAADLAVSAIKAADFVLIP
                     VQPSPYDIWATADLVELVKQRIEVTDGRLQAAFVVSRAIKGTRIGGEVAEALAGYELPI
                     LESRITQRVSYPGTAAAGTTVLESEPEGDAAREVQALAAEIKSKLI"
     CDS             2120..3193
                     /codon_start=1
                     /product="replication protein from the Pseudomonas plasmid
                     pVS1 (Heeb et al., 2000)"
                     /label=pVS1 RepA
                     /translation="MSGRKPSGPVQIGAALGDDLVEKLKAAQAAQRQRIEAEARPGESW
                     QAAADRIRKESRQPPAAGAPSIRKPPKGDEQPDFFVPMLYDVGTRDSRSIMDVAVFRLS
                     KRDRRAGEVIRYELPDGHVEVSAGPAGMASVWDYDLVLMAVSHLTESMNRYREGKGDKP
                     GRVFRPHVADVLKFCRRADGGKQKDDLVETCIRLNTTHVAMQRTKKAKNGRLVTVSEGE
                     ALISRYKIVKSETGRPEYIEIELADWMYREITEGKNPDVLTVHPDYFLIDPGIGRFLYR
                     LARRAAGKAEARWLFKTIYERSGSAGEFKKFCFTVRKLIGSNDLPEYDLKEEAGQAGPI
                     LVMRYRNLIEGEASAGS"
     rep_origin      3259..3453
                     /label=pVS1 oriV
                     /note="origin of replication for the Pseudomonas plasmid
                     pVS1 (Heeb et al., 2000)"
     primer_bind     complement(3689..3711)
                     /label=pGEX 3'
                     /note="pGEX vectors, reverse primer"
     misc_feature    3797..3937
                     /label=bom
                     /note="basis of mobility region from pBR322"
     primer_bind     3852..3871
                     /label=pRS-marker
                     /note="pRS vectors, use to sequence yeast selectable
                     marker"
     primer_bind     complement(3952..3969)
                     /label=L4440
                     /note="L4440 vector, forward primer"
     rep_origin      complement(4123..4711)
                     /direction=LEFT
                     /label=ori
                     /note="high-copy-number ColE1/pMB1/pBR322/pUC origin of
                     replication"
     primer_bind     complement(4203..4222)
                     /label=pBR322ori-F
                     /note="pBR322 origin, forward primer"
     CDS             complement(4957..5748)
                     /codon_start=1
                     /gene="aadA"
                     /product="aminoglycoside adenylyltransferase (Murphy,
                     1985)"
                     /label=SmR
                     /note="confers resistance to spectinomycin and
                     streptomycin"
                     /translation="MGEAVIAEVSTQLSEVVGVIERHLEPTLLAVHLYGSAVDGGLKPH
                     SDIDLLVTVTVRLDETTRRALINDLLETSASPGESEILRAVEVTIVVHDDIIPWRYPAK
                     RELQFGEWQRNDILAGIFEPATIDIDLAILLTKAREHSVALVGPAAEELFDPVPEQDLF
                     EALNETLTLWNSPPDWAGDERNVVLTLSRIWYSAVTGKIAPKDVAADWAMERLPAQYQP
                     VILEARQAYLGQEEDRLASCADQLEEFVHYVKGEITKVVGK"
     misc_feature    6269..6293
                     /label=LB T-DNA repeat
                     /note="left border repeat from nopaline C58 T-DNA"
     terminator      8706..8958
                     /label=NOS terminator
                     /note="nopaline synthase terminator and poly(A) signal"
     CDS             complement(8971..9996)
                     /codon_start=1
                     /gene="aph(4)-Ia"
                     /product="aminoglycoside phosphotransferase from E. coli"
                     /label=HygR
                     /note="confers resistance to hygromycin"
                     /translation="MKKPELTATSVEKFLIEKFDSVSDLMQLSEGEESRAFSFDVGGRG
                     YVLRVNSCADGFYKDRYVYRHFASAALPIPEVLDIGEFSESLTYCISRRAQGVTLQDLP
                     ETELPAVLQPVAEAMDAIAAADLSQTSGFGPFGPQGIGQYTTWRDFICAIADPHVYHWQ
                     TVMDDTVSASVAQALDELMLWAEDCPEVRHLVHADFGSNNVLTDNGRITAVIDWSEAMF
                     GDSQYEVANIFFWRPWLACMEQQTRYFERRHPELAGSPRLRAYMLRIGLDQLYQSLVDG
                     NFDDAAWAQGRCDAIVRSGAGTVGRTQIARRSAAVWTDGCVEVLADSGNRRPSTRPRAK
                     E"
     misc_feature    9998..10053
                     /label=TMV Omega
                     /note="translational enhancer from the tobacco mosaic virus
                     5'-leader sequence (Gallie et al., 1988)"
     promoter        complement(10089..10268)
                     /label=NOS promoter
                     /note="nopaline synthase promoter"
     CDS             complement(12112..12132)
                     /codon_start=1
                     /product="nuclear localization signal of SV40 (simian virus
                     40) large T antigen"
                     /label=SV40 NLS
                     /translation="PKKKRKV"
     CDS             complement(17865..18575)
                     /codon_start=1
                     /product="enhanced GFP with monomerizing A206K mutation
                     (Zacharias et al., 2002)"
                     /label=mEGFP
                     /note="mammalian codon-optimized"
                     /translation="VSKGEELFTGVVPILVELDGDVNGHKFSVSGEGEGDATYGKLTLK
                     FICTTGKLPVPWPTLVTTLTYGVQCFSRYPDHMKQHDFFKSAMPEGYVQERTIFFKDDG
                     NYKTRAEVKFEGDTLVNRIELKGIDFKEDGNILGHKLEYNYNSHNVYIMADKQKNGIKV
                     NFKIRHNIEDGSVQLADHYQQNTPIGDGPVLLPDNHYLSTQSKLSKDPNEKRDHMVLLE
                     FVTAAGITLGMDELY"
     primer_bind     complement(17904..17925)
                     /label=EGFP-C
                     /note="EGFP, forward primer"
     primer_bind     18253..18272
                     /label=EXFP-R
                     /note="For distinguishing EGFP variants, reverse primer"
     primer_bind     18512..18533
                     /label=EGFP-N
                     /note="EGFP, reverse primer"
     CDS             complement(18588..18614)
                     /codon_start=1
                     /product="nuclear localization signal of human c-Myc
                     proto-oncogene (Dang and Lee, 1988)"
                     /label=c-myc NLS
                     /translation="PAAKRVKLD"
     promoter        20314..20416
                     /label=cat promoter
                     /note="promoter of the E. coli cat gene encoding
                     chloramphenicol acetyltransferase"
     CDS             20417..21070
                     /codon_start=1
                     /gene="cat"
                     /product="chloramphenicol acetyltransferase"
                     /label=CmR
                     /note="confers resistance to chloramphenicol"
                     /translation="MEKKITGYTTVDISQWHRKEHFEAFQSVAQCTYNQTVQLDITAFL
                     KTVKKNKHKFYPAFIHILARLMNAHPEFRMAMKDGELVIWDSVHPCYTVFHEQTETFSS
                     LWSEYHDDFRQFLHIYSQDVACYGENLAYFPKGFIENMFFVSANPWVSFTSFDLNVANM
                     DNFFAPVFTMGKYYTQGDKVLMPLAIQVHHAVCDGFHVGRMLNELQQYCDEWQGG"
     primer_bind     complement(20483..20502)
                     /label=CAT-R
                     /note="Chloramphenicol resistance gene, reverse primer"
     CDS             21420..21725
                     /codon_start=1
                     /gene="ccdB"
                     /product="CcdB, a bacterial toxin that poisons DNA gyrase"
                     /label=ccdB
                     /note="Plasmids containing the ccdB gene cannot be
                     propagated in standard E. coli strains."
                     /translation="MQFKVYTYKRESRYRLFVDVQSDIIDTPGRRMVIPLASARLLSDK
                     VSRELYPVVHIGDESWRMMTTDMASVPVSVIGEEVADLSHRENDIKNAINLMFWGI"
     primer_bind     21604..21623
                     /label=ccdB-fwd
                     /note="ccdB gene, forward primer"
     misc_feature    21846..21870
                     /label=RB T-DNA repeat
                     /note="right border repeat from nopaline C58 T-DNA"
ORIGIN
        1 ttcctggcgt tttcttgtcg cgtgttttag tcgcataaag tagaatactt gcgactagaa
       61 ccggagacat tacgccatga acaagagcgc cgccgctggc ctgctgggct atgcccgcgt
      121 cagcaccgac gaccaggact tgaccaacca acgggccgaa ctgcacgcgg ccggctgcac
      181 caagctgttt tccgagaaga tcaccggcac caggcgcgac cgcccggagc tggccaggat
      241 gcttgaccac ctacgccctg gcgacgttgt gacagtgacc aggctagacc gcctggcccg
      301 cagcacccgc gacctactgg acattgccga gagcatccag gaggccggcg cgggcctgcg
      361 tagcctggca gagccgtggg ccgacaccac cacgccggcc ggccgcatgg tgttgaccgt
      421 gttcgccggc attgccgagt tcgagcgttc cctaatcatc gaccgcaccc ggagcgggcg
      481 cgaggccgcc aaggcccgag gcgtgaagtt tggcccccgc cctaccctca ccccggcaca
      541 gatcgcgcac gcccgcgagc tgatcgacca ggaaggccgc accgtgaaag aggcggctgc
      601 actgcttggc gtgcatcgct cgaccctgta ccgcgcactt gagcgcagcg aggaagtgac
      661 gcccaccgag gccaggcggc gcggtgcctt ccgtgaggac gcattgaccg aggccgacgc
      721 cctggcggcc gccgagaatg aacgccaaga ggaacaagca tgaaaccgca ccaggacggc
      781 caggacgaac cgtttttcat taccgaagag atcgaggcgg agatgatcgc ggccgggtac
      841 gtgttcgagc cgcccgcgca cgtctcaacc gtgcggctgc atgaaatcct ggccggtttg
      901 tctgatgcca agctggcggc ctggccggcc agcttggccg ctgaagaaac cgagcgccgc
      961 cgtctaaaaa ggtgatgtgt atttgagtaa aacagcttgc gtcatgcggt cgctgcgtat
     1021 atgatgcgat gagtaaataa acaaatacgc aaggggaacg catgaaggtt atcgctgtac
     1081 ttaaccagaa aggcgggtca ggcaagacga ccatcgcaac ccatctagcc cgcgccctgc
     1141 aactcgccgg ggccgatgtt ctgttagtcg attccgatcc ccagggcagt gcccgcgatt
     1201 gggcggccgt gcgggaagat caaccgctaa ccgttgtcgg catcgaccgc ccgacgattg
     1261 accgcgacgt gaaggccatc ggccggcgcg acttcgtagt gatcgacgga gcgccccagg
     1321 cggcggactt ggctgtgtcc gcgatcaagg cagccgactt cgtgctgatt ccggtgcagc
     1381 caagccctta cgacatatgg gccaccgccg acctggtgga gctggttaag cagcgcattg
     1441 aggtcacgga tggaaggcta caagcggcct ttgtagtgtc gcgggcgatc aaaggcacgc
     1501 gcatcggcgg tgaggttgcc gaggcgctgg ccgggtacga gctgcccatt cttgagtccc
     1561 gtatcacgca gcgcgtgagc tacccaggca ctgccgccgc cggcacaacc gttcttgaat
     1621 cagaacccga gggcgacgct gcccgcgagg tccaggcgct ggccgctgaa attaaatcaa
     1681 aactcatttg agttaatgag gtaaagagaa aatgagcaaa agcacaaaca cgctaagtgc
     1741 cggccgtccg agcgcacgca gcagcaaggc tgcaacgttg gccagcctgg cagacacgcc
     1801 agccatgaag cgggtcaact ttcagttgcc ggcggaggat cacaccaagc tgaagatgta
     1861 cgcggtacgc caaggcaaga ccattaccga gctgctatct gaatacatcg cgcagctacc
     1921 agagtaaatg agcaaatgaa taaatgagta gatgaatttt agcggctaaa ggaggcggca
     1981 tggaaaatca agaacaacca ggcaccgacg ccgtggaatg ccccatgtgt ggaggaacgg
     2041 gcggttggcc aggcgtaagc ggctgggttg tctgccggcc ctgcaatggc actggaaccc
     2101 ccaagcccga ggaatcggcg tgagcggtcg caaaccatcc ggcccggtac aaatcggcgc
     2161 ggcgctgggt gatgacctgg tggagaagtt gaaggccgcg caggccgccc agcggcaacg
     2221 catcgaggca gaagcacgcc ccggtgaatc gtggcaagcg gccgctgatc gaatccgcaa
     2281 agaatcccgg caaccgccgg cagccggtgc gccgtcgatt aggaagccgc ccaagggcga
     2341 cgagcaacca gattttttcg ttccgatgct ctatgacgtg ggcacccgcg atagtcgcag
     2401 catcatggac gtggccgttt tccgtctgtc gaagcgtgac cgacgagctg gcgaggtgat
     2461 ccgctacgag cttccagacg ggcacgtaga ggtttccgca gggccggccg gcatggccag
     2521 tgtgtgggat tacgacctgg tactgatggc ggtttcccat ctaaccgaat ccatgaaccg
     2581 ataccgggaa gggaagggag acaagcccgg ccgcgtgttc cgtccacacg ttgcggacgt
     2641 actcaagttc tgccggcgag ccgatggcgg aaagcagaaa gacgacctgg tagaaacctg
     2701 cattcggtta aacaccacgc acgttgccat gcagcgtacg aagaaggcca agaacggccg
     2761 cctggtgacg gtatccgagg gtgaagcctt gattagccgc tacaagatcg taaagagcga
     2821 aaccgggcgg ccggagtaca tcgagatcga gctagctgat tggatgtacc gcgagatcac
     2881 agaaggcaag aacccggacg tgctgacggt tcaccccgat tactttttga tcgatcccgg
     2941 catcggccgt tttctctacc gcctggcacg ccgcgccgca ggcaaggcag aagccagatg
     3001 gttgttcaag acgatctacg aacgcagtgg cagcgccgga gagttcaaga agttctgttt
     3061 caccgtgcgc aagctgatcg ggtcaaatga cctgccggag tacgatttga aggaggaggc
     3121 ggggcaggct ggcccgatcc tagtcatgcg ctaccgcaac ctgatcgagg gcgaagcatc
     3181 cgccggttcc taatgtacgg agcagatgct agggcaaatt gccctagcag gggaaaaagg
     3241 tcgaaaaggt gtctttcctg tggatagcac gtacattggg aacccaaagc cgtacattgg
     3301 gaaccggaac ccgtacattg ggaacccaaa gccgtacatt gggaaccggt cacacatgta
     3361 agtgactgat ataaaagaga aaaaaggcga tttttccgcc taaaactctt taaaacttat
     3421 taaaactctt aaaacccgcc tggcctgtgc ataactgtct ggccagcgca cagccgaaga
     3481 gctgcaaaaa gcgcctaccc ttcggtcgct gcgctcccta cgccccgccg cttcgcgtcg
     3541 gcctatcgcg gccgctggcc gctcaaaaat ggctggccta cggccaggca atctaccagg
     3601 gcgcggacaa gccgcgccgt cgccactcga ccgccggcgc ccacatcaag gcaccctgcc
     3661 tcgcgcgttt cggtgatgac ggtgaaaacc tctgacacat gcagctcccg gagacggtca
     3721 cagcttgtct gtaagcggat gccgggagca gacaagcccg tcagggcgcg tcagcgggtg
     3781 ttggcgggtg tcggggcgca gccatgaccc agtcacgtag cgatagcgga gtgtatactg
     3841 gcttaactat gcggcatcag agcagattgt actgagagtg caccatatgc ggtgtgaaat
     3901 accgcacaga tgcgtaagga gaaaataccg cataaggcgc tcttccgctt cctcgctcac
     3961 tgactcgctg cgctcggtcg ttcggctgcg gcgagcggta tcagctcact caaaggcggt
     4021 aatacggtta tccacagaat caggggataa cgcaggaaag aacatgtgag caaaaggcca
     4081 gcaaaaggcc aggaaccgta aaaaggccgc gttgctggcg tttttccata ggctccgccc
     4141 ccctgacgag catcacaaaa atcgacgctc aagtcagagg tggcgaaacc cgacaggact
     4201 ataaagatac caggcgtttc cccctggaag ctccctcgtg cgctctcctg ttccgaccct
     4261 gccgcttacc ggatacctgt ccgcctttct cccttcggga agcgtggcgc tttctcatag
     4321 ctcacgctgt aggtatctca gttcggtgta ggtcgttcgc tccaagctgg gctgtgtgca
     4381 cgaacccccc gttcagcccg accgctgcgc cttatccggt aactatcgtc ttgagtccaa
     4441 cccggtaaga cacgacttat cgccactggc agcagccact ggtaacagga ttagcagagc
     4501 gaggtatgta ggcggtgcta cagagttctt gaagtggtgg cctaactacg gctacactag
     4561 aaggacagta tttggtatct gcgctctgct gaagccagtt accttcggaa aaagagttgg
     4621 tagctcttga tccggcaaac aaaccaccgc tggtagcggt ggtttttttg tttgcaagca
     4681 gcagattacg cgcagaaaaa aaggatctca agaagatcct ttgatctttt ctacggggtc
     4741 tgacgctcag tggaacgaaa actcacgtta agggattttg gtcatgcatg atatatctcc
     4801 caatttgtgt agggcttatt atgcacgctt aaaaataata aaagcagact tgacctgata
     4861 gtttggctgt gagcaattat gtgcttagtg catctaacgc ttgagttaag ccgcgccgcg
     4921 aagcggcgtc ggcttgaacg aatttctagc tagacattat ttgccgacta ccttggtgat
     4981 ctcgcctttc acgtagtgga caaattcttc caactgatct gcgcacgagg ccaagcgatc
     5041 ttcttcttgt ccaagataag cctgtctagc ttcaagtatg acgggctgat actgggccgg
     5101 caggcgctcc attgcccagt cggcagcgac atccttcggc gcgattttgc cggttactgc
     5161 gctgtaccaa atgcgggaca acgtaagcac tacatttcgc tcatcgccag cccagtcggg
     5221 cggcgagttc catagcgtta aggtttcatt tagcgcctca aatagatcct gttcaggaac
     5281 cggatcaaag agttcctccg ccgctggacc taccaaggca acgctatgtt ctcttgcttt
     5341 tgtcagcaag atagccagat caatgtcgat cgtggctggc tcgaagatac ctgcaagaat
     5401 gtcattgcgc tgccattctc caaattgcag ttcgcgctta gctggataac gccacggaat
     5461 gatgtcgtcg tgcacaacaa tggtgacttc tacagcgcgg agaatctcgc tctctccagg
     5521 ggaagccgaa gtttccaaaa ggtcgttgat caaagctcgc cgcgttgttt catcaagcct
     5581 tacggtcacc gtaaccagca aatcaatatc actgtgtggc ttcaggccgc catccactgc
     5641 ggagccgtac aaatgtacgg ccagcaacgt cggttcgaga tggcgctcga tgacgccaac
     5701 tacctctgat agttgagtcg atacttcggc gatcaccgct tcccccatga tgtttaactt
     5761 tgttttaggg cgactgccct gctgcgtaac atcgttgctg ctccataaca tcaaacatcg
     5821 acccacggcg taacgcgctt gctgcttgga tgcccgaggc atagactgta ccccaaaaaa
     5881 acagtcataa caagccatga aaaccgccac tgcgccgtta ccaccgctgc gttcggtcaa
     5941 ggttctggac cagttgcgtg agcgcatacg ctacttgcat tacagcttac gaaccgaaca
     6001 ggcttatgtc cactgggttc gtgcccgaat tgatcacagg cagcaacgct ctgtcatcgt
     6061 tacaatcagc atgctaccct ccgcgagatc atccgtgttt aaaacccggc agcttagttg
     6121 ccgttcttcc gaatagcatc ggtaacatga gcaaagtctg ccgccttaca acggctctcc
     6181 cgctgacgcc gtcccggact gatgggctgc ctgtatcgag tggtgatttt gtgccgagct
     6241 gccggtcggg gagctgttgg ctggctggtg gcaggatata ttgtggtgta aacaaattga
     6301 cgcttagaca acttaataac acattgcgga tccctcggtc acatgtgcat cctctctgag
     6361 cgactaaatg gagcaaccta ctgtttttga agtttgggtt gccatgtaat cacttgcaat
     6421 aaatatatgt actaatgact gcatcggctt gcgtgtctaa atttgtagct tattgaaaac
     6481 tttttgtggt taaagacgaa tccagttaac taacataagt ttaacaaaac aagacctttt
     6541 ccatatatag accaccgtta ccaacttaca aagaagccaa ataaagtaca acacaacact
     6601 tgcaagttac aaaaagagag gaaaaaaaac atggtaccat ttgacaacat atagaaacac
     6661 acataaacat tacttataac aaaaagattc aaactcggct tttattatct ccccctgatc
     6721 aaattctaaa cactttattc ctcataaact aactccccga cattggagtt attggactat
     6781 gacgatgaca tcagtggggt aagctcactt gtgccccagt ttgctaggga ggtcgcagta
     6841 tctggccaca gccacctcgt gctgctcgac gtaggtttct ttgtcggcct ccttgattct
     6901 ttccagtctg tggtccacat agtagacgcc gggcatcttg aggttcttag cgggtttctt
     6961 ggatctgtat gtggtcttga agttgcagat caggtggccc ccgcccacga gcttcagggc
     7021 catgtcgctt ctgccttcca ggccgccgtc agcggggtac agcatctcgg tgttggcctc
     7081 ccagccgagt gttttcttct gcatcacagg gccgttggat gggaagttca cccctctgat
     7141 cttgacgttg tagatgaggc agccgtcctg gaggctggtg tcctgggtag cggtcagcac
     7201 gcccccatct tcgtatgtgg tgactctctc ccatgtgaag ccctcaggga aggactgctt
     7261 aaagaagtcg gggatgccct gggtgtggtt gatgaaggtt ctgctgccgt acatgaagct
     7321 ggtagccagg atgtcgaagg cgaaggggag agggccgccc tcgaccacct tgattctcat
     7381 ggtctgggtg ccctcgtagg gcttgccttc gccctcggat gtgcacttga agtggtggtt
     7441 gttcacggtg ccctccatgt acagcttcat gtgcatgttc tccttaatca gctcgctcat
     7501 agtagtgtgc tggccaccac gagtacggtc acggtcatgt tccccaccag tatgttgctg
     7561 tccgtagtac tgagctctgt ctttcagatc ctgagctttg cttcccaact tcatccttgc
     7621 actgtccaac ttgtctgatc cctgtgggtg ctctcccgtt gcgtacctat tcacaatcaa
     7681 taggtatcat accaagcatt ttacctatat agatgatata cacagacaca ttcaagctag
     7741 ctaggtcaaa tttcgtattt agttaaccaa atgttcccta gaatttgcaa tttcttattg
     7801 ttacatttgt tattcgacca aaaaaattga tccaaagcta ctggctcaac acatgcatgc
     7861 acatattgca caaaattatg aagtaagatg ataaatgtgt gcttacttgt aaatccaaga
     7921 gaaaacggtt atagcggcaa tgccaaaccc tccagaggaa agaaaaccgg tgatgaggag
     7981 tgcaactgtg atgagagccg ggacaaggat tgggctgaag ataacgagca gaggtgttgc
     8041 aacagtcaaa gctatgacag ttccaacaag ggtaaggctg gagagaacaa ggagggaacc
     8101 accagctgtg acagcagttg cagctttagc aatctgccta gacttggagt agtcagatcc
     8161 tcgtccggac atctggtact ggtcacgatc tcggcccatc atcgggtact gatctctgcc
     8221 gatgatatcg tgatgggttc ctctagctgt atccgccatt tttttgttct tgtttactag
     8281 agagaatgag attttgaatg agagattgat caaaaagatg tgtatatatt ttggaagagg
     8341 taggagtgtt tgttagatat attaagaaag gagacgagaa gtcacgtgtc aatggagaca
     8401 tcatgcaatt gtaggccacg tgttaatggc gtcaccatgc agccgctgca tgtgttaacg
     8461 agaggagtct attcaaagac acgtttgttt tttgcctagc tcagaatgtg gcgttggcat
     8521 cgaaccgaaa cataaaacgc aaaacgaacc tttgggctcg tcagtatggg tttgggcctt
     8581 caatagattc cttctatacg gcccacatat ccactattgg caacaaaatt agaaaaattt
     8641 aggatttagt tttaaaattt gttccgcgac attctagaac tccccatggg aattcgtaaa
     8701 gcgtcgatct agtaacatag atgacaccgc gcgcgataat ttatcctagt ttgcgcgcta
     8761 tattttgttt tctatcgcgt attaaatgta taattgcggg actctaatca taaaaaccca
     8821 tctcataaat aacgtcatgc attacatgtt aattattaca tgcttaacgt aattcaacag
     8881 aaattatatg ataatcatcg caagaccggc aacaggattc aatcttaaga aactttattg
     8941 ccaaatgttt gaacgatctg cttgacaagc ctattccttt gccctcggac gagtgctggg
     9001 gcgtcggttt ccactatcgg cgagtacttc tacacagcca tcggtccaga cggccgcgct
     9061 tctgcgggcg atttgtgtac gcccgacagt cccggctccg gatcggacga ttgcgtcgca
     9121 tcgaccctgc gcccaagctg catcatcgaa attgccgtca accaagctct gatagagttg
     9181 gtcaagacca atgcggagca tatacgcccg gagccgcggc gatcctgcaa gctccggatg
     9241 cctccgctcg aagtagcgcg tctgctgctc catacaagcc aaccacggcc tccagaagaa
     9301 gatgttggcg acctcgtatt gggaatcccc gaacatcgcc tcgctccagt caatgaccgc
     9361 tgttatgcgg ccattgtccg tcaggacatt gttggagccg aaatccgcgt gcacgaggtg
     9421 ccggacttcg gggcagtcct cggcccaaag catcagctca tcgagagcct gcgcgacgga
     9481 cgcactgacg gtgtcgtcca tcacagtttg ccagtgatac acatggggat cagcaatcgc
     9541 gcatatgaaa tcacgccatg tagtgtattg accgattcct tgcggtccga atgggccgaa
     9601 cccgctcgtc tggctaagat cggccgcagc gatcgcatcc atggcctccg cgaccggctg
     9661 cagaacagcg ggcagttcgg tttcaggcag gtcttgcaac gtgacaccct gtgcacggcg
     9721 ggagatgcaa taggtcaggc tctcgctgaa ttccccaatg tcaagcactt ccggaatcgg
     9781 gagcgcggcc gatgcaaagt gccgataaac ataacgatct ttgtagaaac catcggcgca
     9841 gctatttacc cgcaggacat atccacgccc tcctacatcg aagctgaaag cacgagattc
     9901 ttcgccctcc gagagctgca tcaggtcgga gacgctgtcg aacttttcga tcagaaactt
     9961 ctcgacagac gtcgcggtga gttcaggctt tttcattgta attgtaaata gtaattgtaa
    10021 tgttgtttgt tgtttgttgt tgttggtaat tgttgtaaaa atacagtatg agagtgaata
    10081 tgagactcta attggatacc gaggggaatt tatggaacgt cagtggagca tttttgacaa
    10141 gaaatatttg ctagctgata gtgaccttag gcgacttttg aacgcgcaat aatggtttct
    10201 gacgtatgtg cttagctcat taaactccag aaacccgcgg ctgagtggct ccttcaacgt
    10261 tgcggttctg tcagttccaa acgtaaaacg gcttgtcccg cgtcatcggc gggggtcata
    10321 acgtgactcc cttaattctc cgctctccga gctcgaattc tagtagcgtc ccaaaatctt
    10381 aggaacacgg aatggtacaa aagagtagta cattattgct gaatagctga aacctttgtg
    10441 ttgcataaaa tttcatcatt cgtttgaaac ctttattttt ccccctaatt tgttttgtaa
    10501 atagtgtaat gtttatataa agcttgtaag aatcatgtta aaattatttg taggtttctt
    10561 tgtctctctg caatcgtttg aatcacaaac acctgcggtt atatattgcg tttgcgtttt
    10621 ctgaagtagt agtcatgagt gacttacttg atacacaatt ttaaaatgct attacttgat
    10681 accaaattac tggcgcgttt tatatacggg aatggcaaat tttgtgttgc tataccgata
    10741 actgacgtga cgtggcccgt tattagtcct ggacattcgg tttcagttcg cttccattcg
    10801 gttatcagtt tttctggttc taaagcttag tatccattcg gttattttga aagtttagtt
    10861 cggttctagt ttttttggtt ttaaaatttt gtatccattc ggttgtttag attgaatatt
    10921 tttggatatt ttggttattt ttgaatattt tcggtcattt tggatatttt tcggtcattt
    10981 ttggatattt ttggatattt cggttatttt cgagtatttt tactattata tatatatttt
    11041 taattattta gtctagaaat aactaatatt ttaaaaatat atttatattt cggaaagttt
    11101 cgtttacccg aaatatttcg ctacgtatct atttggtttc agttctttcg attataaaat
    11161 tcagtatcca ttcggttatt tccaactttc ggtacgattc ggtttagtta tttttgtttt
    11221 ggtttcgatt ctgtacagtc ggttcagttt attcgcccag acctacccgt tatatcgagt
    11281 aatatagaaa catttaccaa tttaaagaat caacagagat tagatgatca tatggttagg
    11341 attttaaaaa gagggttttc acaggtcgtg tgaatcacac tctctattca gcatcaaaag
    11401 agttttgaag ttaacgattt acaaacagag aaaagtagac gtgtaggatt tataggaggg
    11461 tacaacagcg ttgtcaatca attggcaagt cataaaatgc attaaaaaat attttcatac
    11521 tcaactacaa atccatgagt ataactataa ttataaagca atgattagaa tctgacaagg
    11581 attctggaaa attacataaa ggaaagttca taaatgtcta aaacacaaga ggacatactt
    11641 gtattcagta acatttgcag cttttctagg tctgaaaata tatttgttgc ctagtgaata
    11701 agcataatgg tacaactaca agtgttttac tcctcatatt aacttcggtc attagaggcc
    11761 acgatttgac acatttttac tcaaaacaaa atgtttgcat atctcttata atttcaaatt
    11821 caacacacaa caaataagag aaaaaacaaa taatattaat ttgagaatga acaaaaggac
    11881 catatcattc attaactctt ctccatccat ttccatttca cagttcgata gcgaaaaccg
    11941 aataaaaaac acagtaaatt acaagcacaa caaatggtac aagaaaaaca gttttcccaa
    12001 tgccataata ctcaaactca gtaggattct ggtgtgtgcg caatgaaact gatgcattga
    12061 acttgacgaa cgttgtcgaa accgatgata cgaacgaaag ctctaagctc agactttacg
    12121 cttcttcttt gggtcagccc tagagtcacc acccaactgc gacagatcta tccttgtctc
    12181 atagagccct gtaatagatt ggtgaataag ggtagcgtcc aacacttcct tggttgatgt
    12241 gtagcgcttt ctgtcgatag tggtatcgaa gtacttaaag gctgctgggg ctcccagatt
    12301 ggtcagtgtg aacaggtgga tgatgttttc cgcttgttcc cttatcggct tatctctgtg
    12361 cttgttgtac gcggaaagca cctttaattg tagaaaacca gtaaaacatg gacaattagg
    12421 aggcatcgat tatctaacca aagactttaa caacactaat ctgccactaa tattcatgag
    12481 aagtccttac cttatcgagg ttagcgtctg caagaatgac ccgcttggaa aattcgctga
    12541 tctgctctat gatctcatca agatagtgct tgtgctgctc gacaaacaac tgcttctgct
    12601 cgttgtcctc tggtgacccc ttcagcttct catagtgtga ggccaagtac aggaagttga
    12661 cgtacttact gggcaatgcc agctcgttgc ccttctgcag ttctccggca gatgccagca
    12721 tgcgttttct gccattttcc aattcgaaaa gcgaatactt gggcagtttg ataatgaggt
    12781 ctttcttcac ctctttgtaa cctggtttgt ataattttgg ttcagttaat taggaaaatt
    12841 acataatggc tccaaaaaaa aattatcgac cttttaccaa aaaaaataaa atttatcgac
    12901 cttgacagga aaaagttaca aatcaaaaga aagaatatcg tctggcatcc aatattttac
    12961 ctttagcctc gaggaagtcg atcggattct tctcgaacga ggacctttcc attatggtaa
    13021 ttccaagcag ttccttgacg cttttcagtt tcttgctctt gcccttctcc accttggcca
    13081 ctaccagtac gctgtatgcc acggtagggc tatcaaagcc tccgtatttc ttcggatccc
    13141 aatccttctt cctcgcaatc agtttgtcgg agttgcgctt agggagaatg gactccttgg
    13201 agaaaccacc ggtttgaacc tccgttttct tgactatgtt gacttggggc atgctgagaa
    13261 ccttacgcac agtcgcaaaa tccctgccct tatcccagac aatctcacct gcaagaaaca
    13321 gcaaagagag agttaagata taagtgaaca agaaagtctt gggatcgaca tacatacaat
    13381 caattgatca aattcctagg attaaacata tgaaatagga aagacagacc tgtttcgcca
    13441 tttgtctcga tcagaggcct cttccggatt tcaccattcg ccagagtgat ctctgtcttg
    13501 aagaagttca tgatattcga gtaaaagaag tatttcgcgg tagccttgcc gatctcttgt
    13561 tctgacttcg cgatcatctt cctaacgtcg tacaccttgt aatccccgta cacaaactca
    13621 gactccagtt tcggatactt cttgatgaga gcagtgccaa caacggcgtt caggtaggcg
    13681 tcatgggcat gatggtagtt gttgatctcg cgaaccttgt aaaactggaa gtccttccgg
    13741 aagtcactaa ccagtttgct cttgagggtg atcacctgcg taaccatcaa aagtcaatat
    13801 ggattcatca caaattaatc aggaatagaa agatcgggtg gccttgaagt tgatcaaata
    13861 aaaagtttcg aactttagtt tgatatggta aaggaaagtt ggaaacttta cctttacctc
    13921 cctgataagt ttgtcattct catcatactt cgtattcata cgcgaatcga gtatctgggc
    13981 cacatgtttc gtaatctgac gagtttcaac caactggcgc ttgatgaagc cggctttgtc
    14041 gagctcagac agtccgcccc tttctgcctt cgtgagattg tcgaatttcc gttgggttat
    14101 gagcttagca ttcaaaagct gcctccaata gttcttcatc ttcttcacaa cctcctcgct
    14161 gggtacattg tcggattttc cgcggttctt gtctgagcgc gtaaggacct ataacacggg
    14221 agaaaccaaa aagcaaactc atttcacgcc aaatactaca gatttctcaa aaattaagtt
    14281 ataatccata tatcctgaca agaaattgat taaaacacag ttgctttacc ttgttgtcaa
    14341 tactatcgtc cttcaggaaa gattgaggga caatgtgatc cacatcatag tcggagagtc
    14401 tgttaatgtc gagctcttgg tcgacgtaca tatctctccc attctggagg taatagaggt
    14461 acagcttctc gttctggagt tgagtatttt cgactgggtg ctctttcaga atctgactcc
    14521 caagctcctt gatgccttcc tctatccgct tcatgcgctc ccgtgagttc ttctgccctt
    14581 tctgagtcgt ctggttttcc ctcgccatct cgatgacgat gttctccggc ttatggcggc
    14641 ccatgacctg tagcaataat taaaacaaaa ataccacaaa cagttagaac tgaggcaaga
    14701 agaatgaatg cagagaaaaa aaatcttagc tattcatgga aatggaagtg cgacgaacac
    14761 ctaaaatgca aggagcataa ccaaatgcag aacttacctt caccagctca tccacaacct
    14821 tcactgtctg cagtatgccc ttctttatag ctggcgatcc agccaggttg gctatgtgtt
    14881 cgtgaaggct atcgccctga cctgacactt gggccttctg gatatcttct ttgaaggtca
    14941 gtgagtcatc gtgaataagc tgcatgaagt tccgattcgc aaaaccgtcg gatttgagaa
    15001 agtccagtat agtcttgccg gattgcttgt cgcggatgcc gttgatgagc ttcctggaga
    15061 gccttcccca acctaaaaca tagaacaaac atttgtctca tcacaaatat gcatcaagga
    15121 acactcagaa gttagtcata tacccaaatt cttgaaacta gagaaacaaa aaaagaggga
    15181 tcattgcgga aaccttttga cctcttacct gtatatctcc tcctcttcaa ctgcttcatg
    15241 accttgtcat cgaacagatg cgcataagtc ttaaggcgct cctcgatcat ttctctgtcc
    15301 tcaaacagcg tgagagtcag cacgatgtcc tcgaggatgt cctcgttctc ctcgttgtca
    15361 aggaagtcct tgtccttgat gattttcaac aggtcatggt atgtgccaag agaggcattg
    15421 aacctatcct caacgccgct gatttccaca gaatcaaagc attcgatctt cttaaagtag
    15481 tcctctttaa gctgtttcac agtgaccttc cgattggttt tgaacaagag atcgacaatg
    15541 gccttcttct gctcacctgt tataacagta aaaattactt tagaaacaaa acaaaagtgt
    15601 ggtcttttag gaatgattat tgatcagttc atagtttaaa atcttgtgtt tttatcgtaa
    15661 aagtgtggac caggatttac ctgacaggaa ggccggtttg cgcatcccct ccgtcacata
    15721 tttcaccttc gtcagctcgt tgtagaccgt gaagtattcg tacaggagac tatgcttggg
    15781 caggactttc tcatttggga gattcttatc gaagttggtc atcctttcga tgaaggactg
    15841 tgcactcgca cccttgtcca cgacctcttc gaagttccaa ggcgtgatag tctcctcgga
    15901 tttgcgtgtc atccacgcaa accgcgagtt cccgcgtgcg agtggaccta atgaattaat
    15961 agaaaaatca ggcaaattag aaaagaaata attctcaaaa gagaacaact gaggtcagaa
    16021 aatagcattc atcaactgaa actaggtatt tcttcatatg atactaacct acatagtagg
    16081 gaatgcggaa cgtgaggatc ttttcaatct tctctctgtt gtctttcagg aacggataga
    16141 agtcctcttg cctcctcaag atagcatgca gctcaccgag gtggatctgg tgcggtatgc
    16201 tgccattgtc gaaggtacgc tgcttccgaa gcaaatcttc gcggttcaat ttaacgagca
    16261 gctcctctgt accgtccatc ttttccagaa taggcttgat gaatttgtag aattcctcct
    16321 gacttgcacc taataatatc atcagaggaa aactcaattc ttatatctta cagaaatgaa
    16381 caacaaaata catgtagcag agaggaaaac aatcataagt aacaacttac ctccatcaat
    16441 gtaccctgcg tagccattct tcgattggtc aaagaaaatc tccttgtact tctcggggag
    16501 ttgctggcga accaaagcct tcagaagggt cagatcctgg tgatgctcgt cgtacctctt
    16561 gatcatggag gcgctaagtg gcgctttggt tatctccgtg ttgacccgca gaatgtcact
    16621 gagcaagata gcgtctgaca gattcttggc agccaagaac aggtcggcat actgatcacc
    16681 tacaaaagtt taaaagactc aattttaact ctacagcttc aaataaattt ccgcaaagaa
    16741 attgataggt ttagacaaca aaagaagagt tccaatttca agagcaccta tttgggcgag
    16801 cagattgtcc agatcatcat cgtatgtatc ctttgacagc tgcagcttcg cgtcctcggc
    16861 gaggtcaaag ttgcttttga agttaggggt gaggcccaga gacagtgcaa tcagattccc
    16921 gaacaagccg ttcttcttct cgcctggcaa ttgagcgatc agattctcaa gccgtctgga
    16981 cttcgaaagt ctggcagaca gtattgcctt ggcgtcgaca cctgagattg tttgcaaaga
    17041 aaaatctcaa agcatgtaca atctataaac ttatgatgga aaaagaaaag aaaggtaact
    17101 aaggaatgtt acctgatgca ttgatggggt tctcctcgaa cagctgattg taggtttgga
    17161 cgagctgaat gaacagttta tccacatcgg agttatccgg gttgaggtcc ccttcgatca
    17221 agaaatggcc acgaaacttt atcatgtgcg cgagagccag gtatatgagc cgaaggtctg
    17281 ccttatcggt tgagtccacc agcttcttgc gaaggtggta tatagtcgga tacttttcat
    17341 gataggctac ttcgtcaaca atattcccaa agatggggtg acgctcgtgt ttcttatctt
    17401 cctctaccag gaaggattcc tcgaggcgat ggaagaacga gtcgtcaacc tgcaaaatca
    17461 agtttattga tcatcaagtg agtttacatg tagttaaatg ctttcagtaa tatcccaatg
    17521 aagcaggata tgctttcagt acaaaataca taagcatact atatcataaa aatccttacc
    17581 ttcgccatct cgttgctaaa gatctcttgg agataacaga ttctgttctt cctgcgagtg
    17641 taccttctcc tcgcagtacg tttaagcctt gtcgcctccg cggtttctcc agagtcaaag
    17701 agcagagctc cgatcaagtt cttcttaatg ctgtgcctat ctgtgttgcc cagcacttta
    17761 aatttcttcg aaggtacctt gtattcatcg gtgataacgg cccacccaac tgagttcgta
    17821 ccaatatcaa gtccaatgct gtacttcttg tccattgcag atttgtacag ctcgtccatg
    17881 ccgagagtga tcccggcggc ggtcacgaac tccagcagga ccatgtgatc gcgcttctcg
    17941 ttggggtctt tgctcagctt ggactgagta ctcaggtagt ggttgtcggg cagcagcacg
    18001 gggccgtcgc cgatgggggt gttctgctgg tagtggtcgg cgagctgcac gctgccgtcc
    18061 tcgatgttgt ggcggatctt gaagttcacc ttgatgccgt tcttctgctt gtcggccatg
    18121 atatagacgt tgtggctgtt gtagttgtac tccagcttgt gccccaggat gttgccgtcc
    18181 tccttgaagt cgatgccctt cagctcgatg cggttcacca gggtgtcgcc ctcgaacttc
    18241 acctcggcgc gggtcttgta gttgccgtcg tccttgaaga agatggtgcg ctcctggacg
    18301 tagccttcgg gcatggcgga cttgaagaag tcgtgctgct tcatgtggtc ggggtagcgg
    18361 ctgaagcact gcacgccgta ggtcagggtg gtcacgaggg tgggccaggg cacgggcagc
    18421 ttgccggtgg tgcagatgaa cttcagggtc agcttgccgt aggtggcatc gccctcgccc
    18481 tcgccggaca cgctgaactt gtggccgttt acgtcgccgt ccagctcgac caggatgggc
    18541 accaccccgg tgaacagctc ctcgcccttg ctcactgcgg cagctgagtc gagtttaact
    18601 cttttggcag caggagccat ggtgtggtga gagaaacaga gcgtgagctc aaatacacaa
    18661 gtacgaaatc agagttatga gagaggattt ggagaaagaa gatcacctga agatcgtttg
    18721 cgtcgcgcga atgagagaga cggcagagaa aacgagaagc tttaagagga cgaacaaaaa
    18781 ccctaatgtc actcctttta tatagatgag aaatttaggg tttgggctct aatggagctg
    18841 tctacatggg ctttcatttc tttatccagt aaagaaccgg tttaacaggt tccctggttt
    18901 atacgtggtt ttagccggtt aacttacgga atattatttt tatcttaagt tacacaaatt
    18961 acatcattaa tagtaaaaca aaattttatg gtgcaattta agtttttatg atgagtgaaa
    19021 ttcgaataat atacaaatat tttactgttt aggtttccct aaacctactt ttagatatgt
    19081 aaattaaaca tttttttttt tttggttaga accaagtcag tgatcataga actcaaaaag
    19141 ctggtgtttc aattggtaca agcattttta ttgcaagata taaaaattca gaaggacata
    19201 tccttgatgt atgtacatga aggaaccgat tttgactcca agctacaaag aagaagaaga
    19261 atgatataca aagaaaactg catatcctca ccatgaaatt gaaagctaga ggaaggggaa
    19321 taacagatac tctgcgtaga agagattcca tataaaccga taatatcctg agatagcttc
    19381 ctgcaataat caaatgtttc tacactccgt tagatataca ctccattgat gttccgtgat
    19441 aacgagttta tgtttgtaca aaagtatttt accttggtgt agtttgcttt ttctagtacc
    19501 catgtctacc aaagatcaac aacaaagata ttagagatta atgaatttgg cagtgtcaaa
    19561 tgcagaaact aaagcatata gttatgaagt tcttgtgcat tatctcaaaa gtatgtaaga
    19621 gatataagag tatctcataa tgctttacct ggaaaattaa gcctgaagcc aagatcacat
    19681 gtgcaggaat catcaagcta cctctaaaaa cctgttcatt gttaaaggat aagagggttg
    19741 gtcttttcaa agctgcatac tgaggaaagt aacaatatcg caacaaaaat aaattggtgg
    19801 cgatagttta tcaagcttct acatgcagta atggtgttcg tgctttaatt aaccgaaata
    19861 gttaagacgg aaatagatga attcacctga ggcatgtaga aagctagtga tatggctgaa
    19921 acataattta ctagcagaag tccagaaccg aggaatgcaa tgtttctcac tccaagtttt
    19981 gttgccaggg ttgatatttg gaacctattc aagatcaatc aaaggcatga ttaactaaac
    20041 atgcttgaac aaacacataa agacaatata tcaaacggag ctggttaaac attgtctttg
    20101 actgtcaaat ggattgagcc aaagagcgga aagaaaatgg ttatgcgtgc agttacttac
    20161 tttcgatctc cttcaacatc aggaaggtcc tttgtaatag caatgaccag tgcaaacagt
    20221 gtcacaaaag atgtgatgaa cgccacaggt gcactgcaaa tagcgaatca aaagttgagc
    20281 tccaagcttg aattcttgca gagaccgaga cgttgatcgg cacgtaagag gttccaactt
    20341 tcaccataat gaaataagat cactaccggg cgtatttttt gagttatcga gattttcagg
    20401 agctaaggaa gctaaaatgg agaaaaaaat cactggatat accaccgttg atatatccca
    20461 atggcatcgt aaagaacatt ttgaggcatt tcagtcagtt gctcaatgta cctataacca
    20521 gaccgttcag ctggatatta cggccttttt aaagaccgta aagaaaaata agcacaagtt
    20581 ttatccggcc tttattcaca ttcttgcccg cctgatgaat gctcatccgg aattccgtat
    20641 ggcaatgaaa gacggtgagc tggtgatatg ggatagtgtt cacccttgtt acaccgtttt
    20701 ccatgagcaa actgaaacgt tttcatcgct ctggagtgaa taccacgacg atttccggca
    20761 gtttctacac atatattcgc aagatgtggc gtgttacggt gaaaacctgg cctatttccc
    20821 taaagggttt attgagaata tgtttttcgt ctcagccaat ccctgggtga gtttcaccag
    20881 ttttgattta aacgtggcca atatggacaa cttcttcgcc cccgttttca ccatgggcaa
    20941 atattatacg caaggcgaca aggtgctgat gccgctggcg attcaggttc atcatgccgt
    21001 ttgtgatggc ttccatgtcg gcagaatgct taatgaatta caacagtact gcgatgagtg
    21061 gcaggggggg cgtaaacgcc gcgtggatcc ggcttactaa aagccagata acagtatgcg
    21121 tatttgcgcg ctgatttttg cggtataaga atatatactg atatgtatac ccgaagtatg
    21181 tcaaaaagag gtatgctatg aagcagcgta ttacagtgac agttgacagc gacagctatc
    21241 agttgctcaa ggcatatatg atgtcaatat ctccggtctg gtaagcacaa ccatgcagaa
    21301 tgaagcccgt cgtctgcgtg ccgaacgctg gaaagcggaa aatcaggaag ggatggctga
    21361 ggtcgcccgg tttattgaaa tgaacggctc ttttgctgac gagaacaggg gctggtgaaa
    21421 tgcagtttaa ggtttacacc tataaaagag agagccgtta tcgtctgttt gtggatgtac
    21481 agagtgatat tattgacacg cccgggcgac ggatggtgat ccccctggcc agtgcacgtc
    21541 tgctgtcaga taaagtctcc cgtgaacttt acccagtggt gcatatcggg gatgaaagct
    21601 ggcgcatgat gaccaccgat atggccagtg tgccggtttc cgttatcggg gaagaagtgg
    21661 ctgatctcag ccaccgcgaa aatgacatca aaaacgccat taacctgatg ttctggggaa
    21721 tataaatgtc aggctccctt atacacagcc agtcggtctc agcttctgca ggcatgcgac
    21781 gtcgagctta gcttgagctt ggatcagatt gtcgtttccc gccttcagtt taaactatca
    21841 gtgtttgaca ggatatattg gcgggtaaac ctaagagaaa agagcgttta ttagaataat
    21901 cggatattta aaagggcgtg aaaaggttta tccgttcgtc catttgtatg tgcatgccaa
    21961 ccacagggtt cccctcggga tcaaagtact ttaaagtact ttaaagtact ttaaagtact
    22021 ttgatccaac ccctccgctg ctatagtgca gtcggcttct gacgttcagt gcagccgtgt
    22081 tctgaaaacg acatgtcgca caagtcctaa gttacgcgac aggctgccgc cctgccctt
//
