LOCUS       Exported 22134 bp ds-DNA circular UNA 07-MAY-2020
DEFINITION  natural circular DNA
ACCESSION   .
VERSION     .
KEYWORDS    .
SOURCE      natural DNA sequence
  ORGANISM  unspecified
REFERENCE   1 (bases 1 to 22134)
  AUTHORS   .
  TITLE     Direct Submission
  JOURNAL   Exported Thursday, May 7, 2020 from SnapGene Viewer 5.0.8
            https://www.snapgene.com
FEATURES             Location/Qualifiers
     source          1..22134
                     /organism="unspecified"
                     /mol_type="genomic DNA"
     source          8964..9990
                     /organism="Gateway binary vector pGWB1"
                     /mol_type="other DNA"
                     /db_xref="taxon:419545"
     source          10366..11469
                     /organism="Arabidopsis thaliana"
                     /chromosome="3"
                     /ecotype="Columbia"
                     /mol_type="genomic DNA"
                     /label=chr 3
                     /db_xref="taxon:3702"
     source          18616..20276
                     /organism="Arabidopsis thaliana"
                     /chromosome="3"
                     /ecotype="Columbia"
                     /mol_type="genomic DNA"
                     /label=chr 3
                     /db_xref="taxon:3702"
     source          20297..21760
                     /label=Invitrogen
     vector          679
                     /note="/invitrogen=679"
     CDS             77..763
                     /label=Excisionase?
                     /note="Ser-Recombinase superfamily"
     misc_feature    complement(823..1823)
                     /label=STA region
                     /note="/feature_type=Misc."
     CDS             1062..1691
                     /label=ParA
                     /note="Partitioning Protein"
     CDS             2086..3192
                     /label=pVS1 replication protein
     primer_bind     2331..2343
                     /label=JS1933
     primer_bind     3688..3710
                     /label=pGEX_3 primer
                     /note="pGEX_3 primer"
     misc_feature    4107..4186
                     /label=ori pBR322
                     /note="ori pBR322"
     primer_bind     complement(4933..4952)
                     /label=JS1630
     CDS             complement(4954..5964)
                     /label=Spect
     primer_bind     5966..5983
                     /label=JS1629
     misc_feature    6265..6299
                     /label=T-DNA LB
                     /note="T-DNA LB"
     misc_feature    6328..6351
                     /label=Insert
                     /note="/feature_type=Insertion"
                     /note="/origin=pICH41780 4 parts (3.318bp
                     circular)Fragment:from BpiI cut at 2847^2848 to BpiI cut at
                     2871^2872,24bpOrientation: reverse complementedPlus strand
                     5': nochangePlus strand 3': no changeMinus strand 5':
                     nochangeMinus strand 3': no change"
     primer_bind     complement(6332..6355)
                     /label=SENSE_PRM
                     /note="Sense primer used for creating PCR20788
                     link4eb+pstuf4"
     misc_feature    complement(6332..6351)
                     /label=EL4
                     /note="/vntifkey=21"
     misc_feature    6352..8692
                     /label=Insert
                     /note="/feature_type=Insertion"
                     /note="/origin=pJOG635 FAST 1-4f (6.693bp
                     circular)Fragment:from BpiI cut at 4335^4336 to BpiI cut at
                     6676^6677,2.341bpOrientation: originalPlus strand 5':
                     nochangePlus strand 3': no changeMinus strand 5':
                     nochangeMinus strand 3': no change"
     misc_feature    6356..8676
                     /label=Insert
                     /note="/feature_type=Insertion"
                     /note="/origin=E11_pICSL70008 FAST (4.568bp
                     circular)Fragment:from BsaI cut at 2247^2248 to BsaI cut at
                     -1^1,2.321bpOrientation: reverse complementedPlus strand
                     5':no changePlus strand 3': no changeMinus strand 5':
                     nochangeMinus strand 3': no change"
     terminator      complement(6360..6797)
                     /label=olesin Terminator (A. thaliana)
     CDS             complement(6802..7497)
                     /codon_start=1
                     /label=TagRFP (Entacmaea quadricolor)
                     /translation="MSELIKENMHMKLYMEGTVNNHHFKCTSEGEGKPYEGTQTMRIKV
                     VEGGPLPFAFDILATSFMYGSRTFINHTQGIPDFFKQSFPEGFTWERVTTYEDGGVLTA
                     TQDTSLQDGCLIYNVKIRGVNFPSNGPVMQKKTLGWEANTEMLYPADGGLEGRSDMALK
                     LVGGGHLICNFKTTYRSKKPAKNLKMPGVYYVDHRLERIKEADKETYVEQHEVAVARYC
                     DLPSKLGHK"
     primer_bind     7403..7416
                     /label=861
     CDS             complement(join(7498..7663,7904..8256))
                     /codon_start=1
                     /label=Olesin (A. thaliana)
                     /translation="MADTARGTHHDIIGRDQYPMMGRDRDQYQMSGRGSDYSKSRQIAK
                     AATAVTAGGSLLVLSSLTLVGTVIALTVATPLLVIFSPILVPALITVALLITGFLSSGG
                     FGIAAITVFSWIYKYATGEHPQGSDKLDSARMKLGSKAQDLKDRAQYYGQQHTGGEHDR
                     DRTRGGQHTT"
     intron          complement(7664..7903)
                     /label=Intron olesin (A.thaliana)
     5'UTR           complement(8257..8324)
                     /label=5'UTR Olesin (A. thaliana)
     misc_signal     complement(8324)
                     /label=Start of transcription
     promoter        complement(8325..8670)
                     /label=Promoter Olesin (A. thaliana)
     TATA_signal     complement(8355..8361)
                     /label=TATA box
     misc_feature    join(8677..8692,6352..6355)
                     /label=Vector
                     /label=nonstandard type: Vector
                     /note="/origin=pICH47761 1-4f (4.968bp circular)Target
                     vector:from BsaI cut at 4935^4936 to BsaI cut at
                     4339^4340,4.372bpOrientation: originalPlus strand 5':
                     nochangePlus strand 3': no changeMinus strand 5':
                     nochangeMinus strand 3': no change"
     misc_feature    8693..10357
                     /label=Insert
                     /note="/feature_type=Insertion"
                     /note="/origin=pJOG263_pnos:hpt-tnos
                     (6.017bpcircular)Fragment: from BpiI cut at 13^14 to BpiI
                     cut at1678^1679, 1.665bpOrientation: reverse
                     complementedPlusstrand 5': no changePlus strand 3': no
                     changeMinusstrand 5': no changeMinus strand 3': no change"
     misc_feature    8697..8963
                     /label=Insert
                     /note="/feature_type=Insertion"
                     /note="/origin=H11_pICH41421 (2.514bp circular)Fragment:
                     fromBsaI cut at 2231^2232 to BsaI cut at
                     2498^2499,267bpOrientation: reverse complementedPlus strand
                     5':no changePlus strand 3': no changeMinus strand 5':
                     nochangeMinus strand 3': no change"
     terminator      complement(8701..8963)
                     /label=nost
                     /note="/vntifkey=43"
     misc_feature    8964..9990
                     /label=Insert
                     /note="/feature_type=Insertion"
                     /note="/origin=pJOG021_hpt_CDS1 (3.274bp
                     circular)Fragment:from BsaI cut at 2231^2232 to BsaI cut at
                     3258^3259,1.027bpOrientation: reverse complementedPlus
                     strand 5':no changePlus strand 3': no changeMinus strand
                     5': nochangeMinus strand 3': no change"
     primer_bind     8964..8986
                     /label=861
     CDS             complement(8964..8967)
                     /codon_start=1
                     /label=GCTT
                     /note="/vntifkey=4"
                     /translation="A"
     misc_feature    complement(8968..9994)
                     /label=Insert
                     /note="/feature_type=Insertion"
                     /note="/origin=pGWB1-AB289764_hpt (1.053bp
                     linear)Fragment:from BpiI cut at 11^12 to BpiI cut at
                     1038^1039,1.027bpOrientation: originalPlus strand 5':
                     nochangePlus strand 3': no changeMinus strand 5':
                     nochangeMinus strand 3': no change"
     CDS             complement(8968..9993)
                     /codon_start=1
                     /transl_table=11
                     /gene="hpt"
                     /product="hygromycin phosphotransferase"
                     /label=hpt
                     /db_xref="GI:122703312"
                     /protein_id="BAF44949.1"
                     /translation="MKKPELTATSVEKFLIEKFDSVSDLMQLSEGEESRAFSFDVGGRG
                     YVLRVNSCADGFYKDRYVYRHFASAALPIPEVLDIGEFSESLTYCISRRAQGVTLQDLP
                     ETELPAVLQPVAEAMDAIAAADLSQTSGFGPFGPQGIGQYTTWRDFICAIADPHVYHWQ
                     TVMDDTVSASVAQALDELMLWAEDCPEVRHLVHADFGSNNVLTDNGRITAVIDWSEAMF
                     GDSQYEVANIFFWRPWLACMEQQTRYFERRHPELAGSPRLRAYMLRIGLDQLYQSLVDG
                     NFDDAAWAQGRCDAIVRSGAGTVGRTQIARRSAAVWTDGCVEVLADSGNRRPSTRPRAK
                     E"
     primer_bind     complement(9974..9994)
                     /label=860
     misc_feature    9991..10341
                     /label=Insert
                     /note="/feature_type=Insertion"
                     /note="/origin=D3_pICH87633 (2.598bp circular)Fragment:
                     fromBsaI cut at 2247^2248 to BsaI cut at
                     -1^1,351bpOrientation: reverse complementedPlus strand
                     5':no changePlus strand 3': no changeMinus strand 5':
                     nochangeMinus strand 3': no change"
     5'UTR           complement(9995..10061)
                     /label=TMV Omega
                     /label=omega (TMV)
                     /note="/vntifkey=52"
     promoter        complement(10066..10341)
                     /label=nos promoter (A. tumefaciens)
                     /label=nos-p
                     /note="/vntifkey=29"
     misc_feature    join(10342..10357,8693..8696)
                     /label=Vector
                     /label=nonstandard type: Vector
                     /note="/origin=pICH47751 (4.968bp circular)Target vector:
                     fromBsaI cut at 4935^4936 to BsaI cut at
                     4339^4340,4.372bpOrientation: originalPlus strand 5':
                     nochangePlus strand 3': no changeMinus strand 5':
                     nochangeMinus strand 3': no change"
     misc_feature    complement(10342..10345)
                     /label=GGAG 4bp overhang
     misc_feature    10358..20292
                     /label=Insert
                     /note="/feature_type=Insertion"
                     /note="/origin=pCK174 1-2f pRPS5:GFP-Cas9-trbcS
                     (corrected)(14.287bp circular)Fragment: from BpiI cut at
                     4335^4336to BpiI cut at 14270^14271,
                     9.935bpOrientation:originalPlus strand 5': no changePlus
                     strand 3': nochangeMinus strand 5': no changeMinus strand
                     3': nochange"
     misc_feature    10362..12101
                     /label=Insert
                     /note="/feature_type=Insertion"
                     /note="/origin=pCK124 rbcsE9+intergenic]_Insulator 1
                     3'U+ter(3.987bp circular)Fragment: from BsaI cut at 429^430
                     toBsaI cut at 2169^2170, 1.740bpOrientation:
                     reversecomplementedPlus strand 5': no changePlus strand
                     3':no changeMinus strand 5': no changeMinus strand 3':
                     nochange"
     mRNA            10362..10624
                     /locus_tag="AT3G43220"
                     /product="Phosphoinositide phosphatase family protein"
                     /label=AT3G43220 mRNA
                     /db_xref="TAIR:AT3G43220"
                     /inference="Similar to RNAsequence,EST:same
                     species:EG514215.1,INSD"
     mRNA            10362..10624
                     /locus_tag="AT3G43220"
                     /product="Phosphoinositide phosphatase family protein"
                     /label=AT3G43220 mRNA
                     /db_xref="TAIR:AT3G43220"
                     /inference="Similar to RNAsequence,EST:same
                     species:EG514215.1,INSD"
                     /inference="Similar to RNAsequence,mRNA:same
                     species:AY094477.1,INSD"
     gene            10362..10624
                     /locus_tag="AT3G43220"
                     /label=AT3G43220
                     /db_xref="TAIR:AT3G43220"
     primer_bind     10362..10385
                     /label=JS1805
     misc_feature    complement(10366..11469)
                     /label=Insert
                     /note="/feature_type=Insertion"
                     /note="/origin=Insulator 1 (1.129bp linear)Fragment: from
                     BpiIcut at 10^11 to BpiI cut at
                     1114^1115,1.104bpOrientation: originalPlus strand 5':
                     nochangePlus strand 3': no changeMinus strand 5':
                     nochangeMinus strand 3': no change"
     misc_feature    complement(10366..11469)
                     /label=Insert
                     /note="/feature_type=Insertion"
                     /note="/origin=pCK113 [Gene]_Insulator 1 selection
                     (1.128bplinear)Fragment: from BpiI cut at 10^11 to BpiI cut
                     at1114^1115, 1.104bpOrientation: originalPlus strand 5':no
                     changePlus strand 3': no changeMinus strand 5':
                     nochangeMinus strand 3': no change"
     mRNA            complement(11319..11465)
                     /gene="TES"
                     /gene_synonym="ARABIDOPSIS NPK1-ACTIVATING KINESIN 2;
                     ATNACK2; NACK2; NPK1-ACTIVATING KINESIN 2; TES; TETRASPORE"
                     /locus_tag="AT3G43210"
                     /product="ATP binding microtubule motor family protein"
                     /label=TES mRNA
                     /db_xref="TAIR:AT3G43210"
                     /inference="Similar to RNAsequence,EST:same
                     species:EL150582.1,INSD"
                     /inference="Similar to RNA sequence, mRNA:same
                     species:AJ495781.1"
     gene            complement(11319..11465)
                     /gene="TES"
                     /gene_synonym="ARABIDOPSIS NPK1-ACTIVATING KINESIN 2;
                     ATNACK2; NACK2; NPK1-ACTIVATING KINESIN 2; TES; TETRASPORE"
                     /locus_tag="AT3G43210"
                     /label=TES
                     /note="Encodes a kinesin TETRASPORE. Required for
                     cytokinesis in pollen. In mutants, all four microspore
                     nuclei remain within the same cytoplasm after meiosis."
                     /db_xref="TAIR:AT3G43210"
     primer_bind     complement(11444..11469)
                     /label=JS1804
     misc_feature    complement(11470..12105)
                     /label=E9 ter
                     /note="/vntifkey=21"
     misc_feature    complement(11470..12105)
                     /label=Insert
                     /note="/feature_type=Insertion"
                     /note="/origin=pJOG416_pAGM28545 selection
                     (660bplinear)Fragment: from BpiI cut at 10^11 to BpiI cut
                     at646^647, 636bpOrientation: originalPlus strand 5':
                     nochangePlus strand 3': no changeMinus strand 5':
                     nochangeMinus strand 3': no change"
     terminator      complement(11470..12101)
                     /label=rbcS-E9 Terminator (Pisum sativum)
     misc_feature    12102..17849
                     /label=Insert
                     /note="/feature_type=Insertion"
                     /note="/origin=pCK069 [CDS1] Cas9-intronized-NLS
                     [pAGM13741](corrected) (7.817bp circular)Fragment: from
                     BsaI cut at32^33 to BsaI cut at 5780^5781,
                     5.748bpOrientation:reverse complementedPlus strand 5': no
                     changePlusstrand 3': no changeMinus strand 5': no
                     changeMinusstrand 3': no change"
     CDS             complement(join(12106..12378,12488..12798,12958..13305,1342
                     7..13772,13909..14205,14327..14644,14795..15069,15206..1555
                     3,15678..15944,16066..16326,16428..16676,16785..17018,17110
                     ..17446,17577..17852))
                     /codon_start=1
                     /label=zCas9
                     /translation="MDKKYSIGLDIGTNSVGWAVITDEYKVPSKKFKVLGNTDRHSIKK
                     NLIGALLFDSGETAEATRLKRTARRRYTRRKNRICYLQEIFSNEMAKVDDSFFHRLEES
                     FLVEEDKKHERHPIFGNIVDEVAYHEKYPTIYHLRKKLVDSTDKADLRLIYLALAHMIK
                     FRGHFLIEGDLNPDNSDVDKLFIQLVQTYNQLFEENPINASGVDAKAILSARLSKSRRL
                     ENLIAQLPGEKKNGLFGNLIALSLGLTPNFKSNFDLAEDAKLQLSKDTYDDDLDNLLAQ
                     IGDQYADLFLAAKNLSDAILLSDILRVNTEITKAPLSASMIKRYDEHHQDLTLLKALVR
                     QQLPEKYKEIFFDQSKNGYAGYIDGGASQEEFYKFIKPILEKMDGTEELLVKLNREDLL
                     RKQRTFDNGSIPHQIHLGELHAILRRQEDFYPFLKDNREKIEKILTFRIPYYVGPLARG
                     NSRFAWMTRKSEETITPWNFEEVVDKGASAQSFIERMTNFDKNLPNEKVLPKHSLLYEY
                     FTVYNELTKVKYVTEGMRKPAFLSGEQKKAIVDLLFKTNRKVTVKQLKEDYFKKIECFD
                     SVEISGVEDRFNASLGTYHDLLKIIKDKDFLDNEENEDILEDIVLTLTLFEDREMIEER
                     LKTYAHLFDDKVMKQLKRRRYTGWGRLSRKLINGIRDKQSGKTILDFLKSDGFANRNFM
                     QLIHDDSLTFKEDIQKAQVSGQGDSLHEHIANLAGSPAIKKGILQTVKVVDELVKVMGR
                     HKPENIVIEMARENQTTQKGQKNSRERMKRIEEGIKELGSQILKEHPVENTQLQNEKLY
                     LYYLQNGRDMYVDQELDINRLSDYDVDHIVPQSFLKDDSIDNKVLTRSDKNRGKSDNVP
                     SEEVVKKMKNYWRQLLNAKLITQRKFDNLTKAERGGLSELDKAGFIKRQLVETRQITKH
                     VAQILDSRMNTKYDENDKLIREVKVITLKSKLVSDFRKDFQFYKVREINNYHHAHDAYL
                     NAVVGTALIKKYPKLESEFVYGDYKVYDVRKMIAKSEQEIGKATAKYFFYSNIMNFFKT
                     EITLANGEIRKRPLIETNGETGEIVWDKGRDFATVRKVLSMPQVNIVKKTEVQTGGFSK
                     ESILPKRNSDKLIARKKDWDPKKYGGFDSPTVAYSVLVVAKVEKGKSKKLKSVKELLGI
                     TIMERSSFEKNPIDFLEAKGYKEVKKDLIIKLPKYSLFELENGRKRMLASAGELQKGNE
                     LALPSKYVNFLYLASHYEKLKGSPEDNEQKQLFVEQHKHYLDEIIEQISEFSKRVILAD
                     ANLDKVLSAYNKHRDKPIREQAENIIHLFTLTNLGAPAAFKYFDTTIDRKRYTSTKEVL
                     DATLIHQSITGLYETRIDLSQLGGDSRADPKKKRKV"
     intron          complement(12379..12487)
                     /label=intron atipl3
                     /note="/vntifkey=15"
     intron          complement(12799..12957)
                     /label=intron atbg3
                     /note="/vntifkey=15"
     intron          complement(13306..13426)
                     /label=intron e2f58
                     /note="/vntifkey=15"
     intron          complement(13773..13908)
                     /label=intron atatp11
                     /note="/vntifkey=15"
     intron          complement(14206..14326)
                     /label=Intron Rlk7
                     /note="/vntifkey=15"
     intron          complement(14645..14794)
     intron          complement(15070..15205)
                     /label=intron atatp2
                     /note="/vntifkey=15"
     intron          complement(15554..15677)
                     /label=intron atbg11
                     /note="/vntifkey=15"
     intron          complement(15945..16065)
                     /label=intron chtog11
                     /note="/vntifkey=15"
     intron          complement(16327..16427)
                     /label=intron cdpk3
                     /note="/vntifkey=15"
     intron          complement(16677..16784)
                     /label=intron chtog16 (no BpiI)
                     /note="/vntifkey=15"
     variation       16766
                     /label=G to C (no BpiI)
                     /label=nonstandard type: mutation
                     /note="/vntifkey=62"
     intron          complement(17019..17109)
                     /label=intron Gluc4
                     /note="/vntifkey=15"
     intron          complement(17447..17576)
                     /label=intron E2f5-4
                     /note="/vntifkey=15"
     misc_feature    17850..18615
                     /label=Insert
                     /note="/feature_type=Insertion"
                     /note="/origin=pJOG1155 NLS(cmyc)-GFP as NT1
                     (3.013bpcircular)Fragment: from BsaI cut at 378^379 to BsaI
                     cutat 1144^1145, 766bpOrientation: reverse
                     complementedPlusstrand 5': no changePlus strand 3': no
                     changeMinusstrand 5': no changeMinus strand 3': no change"
     primer_bind     17850..17878
                     /label=JS966
     misc_feature    complement(17854..18619)
                     /label=Insert
                     /note="/feature_type=Insertion"
                     /note="/origin=pJOG170_pAGM1276 [CCAT-AATG]_mEGFP - PCR -
                     NT1selection (790bp linear)Fragment: from BpiI cut at
                     10^11to BpiI cut at 776^777, 766bpOrientation:
                     originalPlusstrand 5': no changePlus strand 3': no
                     changeMinusstrand 5': no changeMinus strand 3': no change"
     exon            complement(17854..18577)
                     /label=GFP
     CDS             complement(17859..18572)
                     /codon_start=1
                     /label=mEGFP
                     /translation="VSKGEELFTGVVPILVELDGDVNGHKFSVSGEGEGDATYGKLTLK
                     FICTTGKLPVPWPTLVTTLTYGVQCFSRYPDHMKQHDFFKSAMPEGYVQERTIFFKDDG
                     NYKTRAEVKFEGDTLVNRIELKGIDFKEDGNILGHKLEYNYNSHNVYIMADKQKNGIKV
                     NFKIRHNIEDGSVQLADHYQQNTPIGDGPVLLPDNHYLSTQSKLSKDPNEKRDHMVLLE
                     FVTAAGITLGMDELYK"
     primer_bind     complement(18555..18619)
                     /label=JS1933
     CDS             complement(18573..18584)
                     /codon_start=1
                     /label=link
                     /translation="SAAA"
     misc_feature    complement(18578..18619)
                     /label=Vector
                     /label=nonstandard type: Vector
                     /note="/origin=pAGM1276 [CCAT-AATG] (2.845bp
                     circular)Targetvector: from BpiI cut at 976^977 to BpiI cut
                     at 378^379,2.247bpOrientation: originalPlus strand 5':
                     nochangePlus strand 3': no changeMinus strand 5':
                     nochangeMinus strand 3': no change"
     CDS             complement(18585..18619)
                     /codon_start=1
                     /label=cmyc-NLS
                     /translation="PWLLLPKELNS"
     misc_feature    18616..20276
                     /label=Insert
                     /note="/feature_type=Insertion"
                     /note="/origin=pTEI044_pAGM1251 [Pro+5Uf]_pRPS5a
                     (3.908bpcircular)Fragment: from BsaI cut at 548^549 to BsaI
                     cutat 2209^2210, 1.661bpOrientation:
                     reversecomplementedPlus strand 5': no changePlus strand
                     3':no changeMinus strand 5': no changeMinus strand 3':
                     nochange"
     primer_bind     18616..18639
                     /label=REVERSE
     misc_feature    complement(18620..20280)
                     /label=Insert
                     /note="/feature_type=Insertion"
                     /note="/origin=At3g11940_RPS5a-RC selection
                     (1.687bplinear)Fragment: from BsaI cut at 10^11 to BsaI cut
                     at1673^1674, 1.663bpOrientation: originalPlus strand 5':no
                     changePlus strand 3': no changeMinus strand 5':
                     nochangeMinus strand 3': no change"
     misc_feature    complement(18620..20280)
                     /label=Insert
                     /note="/feature_type=Insertion"
                     /note="/origin=pJOG603_pRPS5a [Pro+5U] selection
                     (1.684bplinear)Fragment: from BpiI cut at 8^9 to BpiI cut
                     at1669^1670, 1.661bpOrientation: originalPlus strand 5':no
                     changePlus strand 3': no changeMinus strand 5':
                     nochangeMinus strand 3': no change"
     gene            complement(18620..18768)
                     /gene="RPS5A"
                     /gene_synonym="AML1; ARABIDOPSIS MINUTE-LIKE 1; ATRPS5A;
                     MEC18.11; ribosomal protein 5A; RPS5A"
                     /locus_tag="AT3G11940"
                     /label=RPS5A
                     /note="One of two genes encoding the ribosomal protein S5.
                     Mutants have semi-dominant developmental phenotypes. Most
                     cell-division processes are delayed or disturbed in the
                     heterozygous mutant, and development is completely arrested
                     at an early embryonic stage in the homozygous mutant."
                     /db_xref="TAIR:AT3G11940"
     mRNA            complement(18620..18729)
                     /gene="RPS5A"
                     /gene_synonym="AML1; ARABIDOPSIS MINUTE-LIKE 1; ATRPS5A;
                     MEC18.11; ribosomal protein 5A; RPS5A"
                     /locus_tag="AT3G11940"
                     /product="40S ribosomal protein S5-2"
                     /label=RPS5A mRNA
                     /db_xref="TAIR:AT3G11940"
                     /inference="Similar to RNAsequence,EST:same
                     species:EL264057.1,INSD"
                     /inference="Similar to RNAsequence,mRNA:same
                     species:AY091376.1,INSD"
     mRNA            complement(18704..18768)
                     /gene="RPS5A"
                     /gene_synonym="AML1; ARABIDOPSIS MINUTE-LIKE 1; ATRPS5A;
                     MEC18.11; ribosomal protein 5A; RPS5A"
                     /locus_tag="AT3G11940"
                     /product="40S ribosomal protein S5-2"
                     /label=RPS5A mRNA
                     /db_xref="TAIR:AT3G11940"
                     /inference="Similar to RNAsequence,EST:same
                     species:CB257800.1,INSD"
                     /inference="Similar to RNAsequence,mRNA:same
                     species:BX824143.1,INSD"
     gene            complement(19101..20280)
                     /gene="HST"
                     /gene_synonym="ATHST; homogentisate prenyltransferase; HST;
                     PDS2; PHYTOENE DESATURATION 2"
                     /locus_tag="AT3G11945"
                     /label=HST
                     /note="Encodes a protein involved in plastoquinone-9
                     biosynthesis. The enzyme possesses homogentisate
                     prenyltransferase activity and was shown to use solanesyl
                     diphosphate, farnesyl diphosphate and
                     geranylgeranyldiphosphate as prenyl donors, but not
                     phytyldiphosphate. This gene At3g11945 derives from a split
                     of At3g11950, publications Tian et al (2007) and Sadre et
                     al (2006) refer to this gene as At3g11950."
                     /db_xref="TAIR:AT3G11945"
     mRNA            complement(join(19101..19377,19470..19502,19646..19708,1988
                     4..20001,20158..20250))
                     /gene="HST"
                     /gene_synonym="ATHST; homogentisate prenyltransferase; HST;
                     PDS2; PHYTOENE DESATURATION 2"
                     /locus_tag="AT3G11945"
                     /product="homogentisate solanesyltransferase"
                     /label=HST mRNA
                     /db_xref="TAIR:AT3G11945"
                     /inference="Similar to RNAsequence,EST:same
                     species:EL101308.1,INSD"
     CDS             complement(join(19303..19377,19470..19502,19646..19708,1988
                     4..20001,20158..20250))
                     /codon_start=1
                     /gene="HST"
                     /gene_synonym="ATHST; homogentisate prenyltransferase; HST;
                     PDS2; PHYTOENE DESATURATION 2"
                     /locus_tag="AT3G11945"
                     /product="homogentisate prenyltransferase"
                     /label=HST
                     /note="homogentisate prenyltransferase (HST); CONTAINS
                     InterPro DOMAIN/s: UbiA prenyltransferase
                     (InterPro:IPR000537); BEST Arabidopsis thaliana protein
                     match is: homogentisate phytyltransferase 1
                     (TAIR:AT2G18950.1); Has 1367 Blast hits to 1364 proteins in
                     371 species: Archae - 252; Bacteria - 598; Metazoa - 1;
                     Fungi - 4; Plants - 199; Viruses - 0; Other Eukaryotes -
                     313 (source: NCBI BLink); GO_component: GO:0009941 -
                     chloroplast envelope [Evidence IDA] [PMID 17569077];
                     GO_function: GO:0010355 - homogentisate farnesyltransferase
                     activity [Evidence IDA] [PMID 16989822]; GO_function:
                     GO:0010356 - homogentisate geranylgeranyltransferase
                     activity [Evidence IDA] [PMID 16989822]; GO_function:
                     GO:0010357 - homogentisate solanesyltransferase activity
                     [Evidence IDA] [PMID 16989822]; GO_process: GO:0010236 -
                     plastoquinone biosynthetic process [Evidence IMP] [PMID
                     16989822]"
                     /db_xref="GI:332641605"
                     /db_xref="TAIR:AT3G11945"
                     /inference="Similar to RNAsequence,EST:same
                     species:EL101308.1,INSD"
                     /protein_id="AEE75126.1"
                     /translation="MTCGVHHIFCDTVCTGHCYYKGPS*C*RRSKVPNINPGNKTWSEK
                     HCIPRFWTSASKLCFSHITSFLHASGF*R*LDDSCTCDLGFRLNFPDMGTRKSKLHQGS
                     YLRILSVYMESLLRRVSVIPLPL"
     primer_bind     complement(20261..20280)
                     /label=FORWARD
     misc_feature    join(20277..20292,10358..10361)
                     /label=Vector
                     /label=nonstandard type: Vector
                     /note="/origin=pICH47742 1-2f (4.968bp circular)Target
                     vector:from BsaI cut at 4935^4936 to BsaI cut at
                     4339^4340,4.372bpOrientation: originalPlus strand 5':
                     nochangePlus strand 3': no changeMinus strand 5':
                     nochangeMinus strand 3': no change"
     misc_feature    20293..21756
                     /label=Insert
                     /note="/feature_type=Insertion"
                     /note="/origin=pJOG294_ccdB (4.200bp circular)Fragment:
                     fromBpiI cut at 442^443 to BpiI cut at
                     1906^1907,1.464bpOrientation: originalPlus strand 5':
                     nochangePlus strand 3': no changeMinus strand 5':
                     nochangeMinus strand 3': no change"
     primer_bind     20293..20312
                     /label=1032
     CDS             20414..21073
                     /codon_start=1
                     /label=Cm(R)
                     /note="/invitrogen=1080000"
                     /translation="MEKKITGYTTVDISQWHRKEHFEAFQSVAQCTYNQTVQLDITAFL
                     KTVKKNKHKFYPAFIHILARLMNAHPEFRMAMKDGELVIWDSVHPCYTVFHEQTETFSS
                     LWSEYHDDFRQFLHIYSQDVACYGENLAYFPKGFIENMFFVSANPWVSFTSFDLNVANM
                     DNFFAPVFTMGKYYTQGDKVLMPLAIQVHHAVCDGFHVGRMLNELQQYCDEWQGGA"
     CDS             21415..21720
                     /codon_start=1
                     /label=ccdB
                     /note="/invitrogen=1060000"
                     /translation="MQFKVYTYKRESRYRLFVDVQSDIIDTPGRRMVIPLASARLLSDK
                     VSRELYPVVHIGDESWRMMTTDMASVPVSVIGEEVADLSHRENDIKNAINLMFWGI"
     primer_bind     complement(21741..21760)
                     /label=1033
     misc_feature    join(21757..22134,1..6327)
                     /label=Vector
                     /label=nonstandard type: Vector
                     /note="/origin=pVM_BGW selection (6.700bp
                     circular)Targetvector: from BsaI cut at 7^8 to BsaI cut at
                     6689^6690,6.682bpOrientation: originalPlus strand 5':
                     nochangePlus strand 3': no changeMinus strand 5':
                     nochangeMinus strand 3': no change"
     misc_feature    join(21757..22134,1..6327)
                     /label=Vector
                     /label=nonstandard type: Vector
                     /note="/origin=pJOG292_pVM_new_mod consensus
                     (7.303bpcircular)Target vector: from BpiI cut at 6925^6926
                     toBpiI cut at 6327^6328, 6.705bpOrientation:
                     originalPlusstrand 5': no changePlus strand 3': no
                     changeMinusstrand 5': no changeMinus strand 3': no change"
     misc_feature    complement(21841..21866)
                     /label=T-DNA RB
                     /note="T-DNA RB"
     region          21860..21885
                     /label=RB T-DNA repeat
                     /note="Match: GTAAACCTAAGAGAAAAGAGCGTTTA"
                     /note="Length of match: 26"
                     /note="Accuracy (%): 100"
                     /note="Description: pCAMBIA"
                     /note="Found at strand: Positive"
     primer_bind     complement(21864..21883)
                     /label=JS1132
     primer_bind     complement(22056..22077)
                     /label=697
     primer_bind     22075..22094
                     /label=696
ORIGIN
        1 ttcctggcgt tttcttgtcg cgtgttttag tcgcataaag tagaatactt gcgactagaa
       61 ccggagacat tacgccatga acaagagcgc cgccgctggc ctgctgggct atgcccgcgt
      121 cagcaccgac gaccaggact tgaccaacca acgggccgaa ctgcacgcgg ccggctgcac
      181 caagctgttt tccgagaaga tcaccggcac caggcgcgac cgcccggagc tggccaggat
      241 gcttgaccac ctacgccctg gcgacgttgt gacagtgacc aggctagacc gcctggcccg
      301 cagcacccgc gacctactgg acattgccga gcgcatccag gaggccggcg cgggcctgcg
      361 tagcctggca gagccgtggg ccgacaccac cacgccggcc ggccgcatgg tgttgaccgt
      421 gttcgccggc attgccgagt tcgagcgttc cctaatcatc gaccgcaccc ggagcgggcg
      481 cgaggccgcc aaggcccgag gcgtgaagtt tggcccccgc cctaccctca ccccggcaca
      541 gatcgcgcac gcccgcgagc tgatcgacca ggaaggccgc accgtgaaag aggcggctgc
      601 actgcttggc gtgcatcgct cgaccctgta ccgcgcactt gagcgcagcg aggaagtgac
      661 gcccaccgag gccaggcggc gcggtgcctt ccgtgaggac gcattgaccg aggccgacgc
      721 cctggcggcc gccgagaatg aacgccaaga ggaacaagca tgaaaccgca ccaggacggc
      781 caggacgaac cgtttttcat taccgaagag atcgaggcgg agatgatcgc ggccgggtac
      841 gtgttcgagc cgcccgcgca cgtctcaacc gtgcggctgc atgaaatcct ggccggtttg
      901 tctgatgcca agctggcggc ctggccggcc agcttggccg ctgaagaaac cgagcgccgc
      961 cgtctaaaaa ggtgatgtgt atttgagtaa aacagcttgc gtcatgcggt cgctgcgtat
     1021 atgatgcgat gagtaaataa acaaatacgc aaggggaacg catgaaggtt atcgctgtac
     1081 ttaaccagaa aggcgggtca ggcaagacga ccatcgcaac ccatctagcc cgcgccctgc
     1141 aactcgccgg ggccgatgtt ctgttagtcg attccgatcc ccagggcagt gcccgcgatt
     1201 gggcggccgt gcgggaagat caaccgctaa ccgttgtcgg catcgaccgc ccgacgattg
     1261 accgcgacgt gaaggccatc ggccggcgcg acttcgtagt gatcgacgga gcgccccagg
     1321 cggcggactt ggctgtgtcc gcgatcaagg cagccgactt cgtgctgatt ccggtgcagc
     1381 caagccctta cgacatatgg gccaccgccg acctggtgga gctggttaag cagcgcattg
     1441 aggtcacgga tggaaggcta caagcggcct ttgtcgtgtc gcgggcgatc aaaggcacgc
     1501 gcatcggcgg tgaggttgcc gaggcgctgg ccgggtacga gctgcccatt cttgagtccc
     1561 gtatcacgca gcgcgtgagc tacccaggca ctgccgccgc cggcacaacc gttcttgaat
     1621 cagaacccga gggcgacgct gcccgcgagg tccaggcgct ggccgctgaa attaaatcaa
     1681 aactcatttg agttaatgag gtaaagagaa aatgagcaaa agcacaaaca cgctaagtgc
     1741 cggccgtccg agcgcacgca gcagcaaggc tgcaacgttg gccagcctgg cagacacgcc
     1801 agccatgaag cgggtcaact ttcagttgcc ggcggaggat cacaccaagc tgaagatgta
     1861 cgcggtacgc caaggcaaga ccattaccga gctgctatct gaatacatcg cgcagctacc
     1921 agagtaaatg agcaaatgaa taaatgagta gatgaatttt agcggctaaa ggaggcggca
     1981 tggaaaatca agaacaacca ggcaccgacg ccgtggaatg ccccatgtgt ggaggaacgg
     2041 gcggttggcc aggcgtaagc ggctgggttg tctgccggcc ctgcaatggc actggaaccc
     2101 ccaagcccga ggaatcggcg tgacggtcgc aaaccatccg gcccggtaca aatcggcgcg
     2161 gcgctgggtg atgacctggt ggagaagttg aaggccgcgc aggccgccca gcggcaacgc
     2221 atcgaggcag aagcacgccc cggtgaatcg tggcaagcgg ccgctgatcg aatccgcaaa
     2281 gaatcccggc aaccgccggc agccggtgcg ccgtcgatta ggaagccgcc caagggcgac
     2341 gagcaaccag attttttcgt tccgatgctc tatgacgtgg gcacccgcga tagtcgcagc
     2401 atcatggacg tggccgtttt ccgtctgtcg aagcgtgacc gacgagctgg cgaggtgatc
     2461 cgctacgagc ttccagacgg gcacgtagag gtttccgcag ggccggccgg catggccagt
     2521 gtgtgggatt acgacctggt actgatggcg gtttcccatc taaccgaatc catgaaccga
     2581 taccgggaag ggaagggaga caagcccggc cgcgtgttcc gtccacacgt tgcggacgta
     2641 ctcaagttct gccggcgagc cgatggcgga aagcagaaag acgacctggt agaaacctgc
     2701 attcggttaa acaccacgca cgttgccatg cagcgtacga agaaggccaa gaacggccgc
     2761 ctggtgacgg tatccgaggg tgaagccttg attagccgct acaagatcgt aaagagcgaa
     2821 accgggcggc cggagtacat cgagatcgag ctagctgatt ggatgtaccg cgagatcaca
     2881 gaaggcaaga acccggacgt gctgacggtt caccccgatt actttttgat cgatcccggc
     2941 atcggccgtt ttctctaccg cctggcacgc cgcgccgcag gcaaggcaga agccagatgg
     3001 ttgttcaaga cgatctacga acgcagtggc agcgccggag agttcaagaa gttctgtttc
     3061 accgtgcgca agctgatcgg gtcaaatgac ctgccggagt acgatttgaa ggaggaggcg
     3121 gggcaggctg gcccgatcct agtcatgcgc taccgcaacc tgatcgaggg cgaagcatcc
     3181 gccggttcct aatgtacgga gcagatgcta gggcaaattg ccctagcagg ggaaaaaggt
     3241 cgaaaaggtg tctttcctgt ggatagcacg tacattggga acccaaagcc gtacattggg
     3301 aaccggaacc cgtacattgg gaacccaaag ccgtacattg ggaaccggtc acacatgtaa
     3361 gtgactgata taaaagagaa aaaaggcgat ttttccgcct aaaactcttt aaaacttatt
     3421 aaaactctta aaacccgcct ggcctgtgca taactgtctg gccagcgcac agccgaagag
     3481 ctgcaaaaag cgcctaccct tcggtcgctg cgctccctac gccccgccgc ttcgcgtcgg
     3541 cctatcgcgg ccgctggccg ctcaaaaatg gctggcctac ggccaggcaa tctaccaggg
     3601 cgcggacaag ccgcgccgtc gccactcgac cgccggcgcc cacatcaagg caccctgcct
     3661 cgcgcgtttc ggtgatgacg gtgaaaacct ctgacacatg cagctcccgg agacggtcac
     3721 agcttgtctg taagcggatg ccgggagcag acaagcccgt cagggcgcgt cagcgggtgt
     3781 tggcgggtgt cggggcgcag ccatgaccca gtcacgtagc gatagcggag tgtatactgg
     3841 cttaactatg cggcatcaga gcagattgta ctgagagtgc accatatgcg gtgtgaaata
     3901 ccgcacagat gcgtaaggag aaaataccgc atcaggcgct cttccgcttc ctcgctcact
     3961 gactcgctgc gctcggtcgt tcggctgcgg cgagcggtat cagctcactc aaaggcggta
     4021 atacggttat ccacagaatc aggggataac gcaggaaaga acatgtgagc aaaaggccag
     4081 caaaaggcca ggaaccgtaa aaaggccgcg ttgctggcgt ttttccatag gctccgcccc
     4141 cctgacgagc atcacaaaaa tcgacgctca agtcagaggt ggcgaaaccc gacaggacta
     4201 taaagatacc aggcgtttcc ccctggaagc tccctcgtgc gctctcctgt tccgaccctg
     4261 ccgcttaccg gatacctgtc cgcctttctc ccttcgggaa gcgtggcgct ttctcatagc
     4321 tcacgctgta ggtatctcag ttcggtgtag gtcgttcgct ccaagctggg ctgtgtgcac
     4381 gaaccccccg ttcagcccga ccgctgcgcc ttatccggta actatcgtct tgagtccaac
     4441 ccggtaagac acgacttatc gccactggca gcagccactg gtaacaggat tagcagagcg
     4501 aggtatgtag gcggtgctac agagttcttg aagtggtggc ctaactacgg ctacactaga
     4561 aggacagtat ttggtatctg cgctctgctg aagccagtta ccttcggaaa aagagttggt
     4621 agctcttgat ccggcaaaca aaccaccgct ggtagcggtg gtttttttgt ttgcaagcag
     4681 cagattacgc gcagaaaaaa aggatctcaa gaagatcctt tgatcttttc tacggggtct
     4741 gacgctcagt ggaacgaaaa ctcacgttaa gggattttgg tcatgcatga tatatctccc
     4801 aatttgtgta gggcttatta tgcacgctta aaaataataa aagcagactt gacctgatag
     4861 tttggctgtg agcaattatg tgcttagtgc atctaatcgc ttgagttaac gccggcgaag
     4921 cggcgtcggc ttgaacgaat ttctagctag acattatttg ccgactacct tggtgatctc
     4981 gcctttcacg tagtggacaa attcttccaa ctgatctgcg cgcgaggcca agcgatcttc
     5041 ttcttgtcca agataagcct gtctagcttc aagtatgacg ggctgatact gggccggcag
     5101 gcgctccatt gcccagtcgg cagcgacatc cttcggcgcg attttgccgg ttactgcgct
     5161 gtaccaaatg cgggacaacg taagcactac atttcgctca tcgccagccc agtcgggcgg
     5221 cgagttccat agcgttaagg tttcatttag cgcctcaaat agatcctgtt caggaaccgg
     5281 atcaaagagt tcctccgccg ctggacctac caaggcaacg ctatgttctc ttgcttttgt
     5341 cagcaagata gccagatcaa tgtcgatcgt ggctggctcg aagatacctg caagaatgtc
     5401 attgcgctgc cattctccaa attgcagttc gcgcttagct ggataacgcc acggaatgat
     5461 gtcgtcgtgc acaacaatgg tgacttctac agcgcggaga atctcgctct ctccagggga
     5521 agccgaagtt tccaaaaggt cgttgatcaa agctcgccgc gttgtttcat caagccttac
     5581 ggtcaccgta accagcaaat caatatcact gtgtggcttc aggccgccat ccactgcgga
     5641 gccgtacaaa tgtacggcca gcaacgtcgg ttcgagatgg cgctcgatga cgccaactac
     5701 ctctgatagt tgagtcgata cttcggcgat caccgcttcc cccatgatgt ttaactttgt
     5761 tttagggcga ctgccctgct gcgtaacatc gttgctgctc cataacatca aacatcgacc
     5821 cacggcgtaa cgcgcttgct gcttggatgc ccgaggcata gactgtaccc caaaaaaaca
     5881 gtcataacaa gccatgaaaa ccgccactgc gccgttacca ccgctgcgtt cggtcaaggt
     5941 tctggaccag ttgcgtgagc gcatacgcta cttgcattac agcttacgaa ccgaacaggc
     6001 ttatgtccac tgggttcgtg cccgaattga tcacaggcag caacgctctg tcatcgttac
     6061 aatcagcatg ctaccctccg cgagatcatc cgtgtttaaa acccggcagc ttagttgccg
     6121 ttcttccgaa tagcatcggt aacatgagca aagtctgccg ccttacaacg gctctcccgc
     6181 tgacgccgtc ccggactgat gggctgcctg tatcgagtgg tgattttgtg ccgagctgcc
     6241 ggtcggggag ctgttggctg gctggtggca ggatatattg tggtgtaaac aaattgacgc
     6301 ttagacaact taataacaca ttgcggatcc ctcggtcaca tgtgcatcct ctctgagcga
     6361 ctaaatggag caacctactg tttttgaagt ttgggttgcc atgtaatcac ttgcaataaa
     6421 tatatgtact aatgactgca tcggcttgcg tgtctaaatt tgtagcttat tgaaaacttt
     6481 ttgtggttaa agacgaatcc agttaactaa cataagttta acaaaacaag accttttcca
     6541 tatatagacc accgttacca acttacaaag aagccaaata aagtacaaca caacacttgc
     6601 aagttacaaa aagagaggaa aaaaaacatg gtaccatttg acaacatata gaaacacaca
     6661 taaacattac ttataacaaa aagattcaaa ctcggctttt attatctccc cctgatcaaa
     6721 ttctaaacac tttattcctc ataaactaac tccccgacat tggagttatt ggactatgac
     6781 gatgacatca gtggggtaag ctcacttgtg ccccagtttg ctagggaggt cgcagtatct
     6841 ggccacagcc acctcgtgct gctcgacgta ggtttctttg tcggcctcct tgattctttc
     6901 cagtctgtgg tccacatagt agacgccggg catcttgagg ttcttagcgg gtttcttgga
     6961 tctgtatgtg gtcttgaagt tgcagatcag gtggcccccg cccacgagct tcagggccat
     7021 gtcgcttctg ccttccaggc cgccgtcagc ggggtacagc atctcggtgt tggcctccca
     7081 gccgagtgtt ttcttctgca tcacagggcc gttggatggg aagttcaccc ctctgatctt
     7141 gacgttgtag atgaggcagc cgtcctggag gctggtgtcc tgggtagcgg tcagcacgcc
     7201 cccatcttcg tatgtggtga ctctctccca tgtgaagccc tcagggaagg actgcttaaa
     7261 gaagtcgggg atgccctggg tgtggttgat gaaggttctg ctgccgtaca tgaagctggt
     7321 agccaggatg tcgaaggcga aggggagagg gccgccctcg accaccttga ttctcatggt
     7381 ctgggtgccc tcgtagggct tgccttcgcc ctcggatgtg cacttgaagt ggtggttgtt
     7441 cacggtgccc tccatgtaca gcttcatgtg catgttctcc ttaatcagct cgctcatagt
     7501 agtgtgctgg ccaccacgag tacggtcacg gtcatgttcc ccaccagtat gttgctgtcc
     7561 gtagtactga gctctgtctt tcagatcctg agctttgctt cccaacttca tccttgcact
     7621 gtccaacttg tctgatccct gtgggtgctc tcccgttgcg tacctattca caatcaatag
     7681 gtatcatacc aagcatttta cctatataga tgatatacac agacacattc aagctagcta
     7741 ggtcaaattt cgtatttagt taaccaaatg ttccctagaa tttgcaattt cttattgtta
     7801 catttgttat tcgaccaaaa aaattgatcc aaagctactg gctcaacaca tgcatgcaca
     7861 tattgcacaa aattatgaag taagatgata aatgtgtgct tacttgtaaa tccaagagaa
     7921 aacggttata gcggcaatgc caaaccctcc agaggaaaga aaaccggtga tgaggagtgc
     7981 aactgtgatg agagccggga caaggattgg gctgaagata acgagcagag gtgttgcaac
     8041 agtcaaagct atgacagttc caacaagggt aaggctggag agaacaagga gggaaccacc
     8101 agctgtgaca gcagttgcag ctttagcaat ctgcctagac ttggagtagt cagatcctcg
     8161 tccggacatc tggtactggt cacgatctcg gcccatcatc gggtactgat ctctgccgat
     8221 gatatcgtga tgggttcctc tagctgtatc cgccattttt ttgttcttgt ttactagaga
     8281 gaatgagatt ttgaatgaga gattgatcaa aaagatgtgt atatattttg gaagaggtag
     8341 gagtgtttgt tagatatatt aagaaaggag acgagaagtc acgtgtcaat ggagacatca
     8401 tgcaattgta ggccacgtgt taatggcgtc accatgcagc cgctgcatgt gttaacgaga
     8461 ggagtctatt caaagacacg tttgtttttt gcctagctca gaatgtggcg ttggcatcga
     8521 accgaaacat aaaacgcaaa acgaaccttt gggctcgtca gtatgggttt gggccttcaa
     8581 tagattcctt ctatacggcc cacatatcca ctattggcaa caaaattaga aaaatttagg
     8641 atttagtttt aaaatttgtt ccgcgacatt ctagaactcc ccatgggaat tcgtaaagcg
     8701 tcgatctagt aacatagatg acaccgcgcg cgataattta tcctagtttg cgcgctatat
     8761 tttgttttct atcgcgtatt aaatgtataa ttgcgggact ctaatcataa aaacccatct
     8821 cataaataac gtcatgcatt acatgttaat tattacatgc ttaacgtaat tcaacagaaa
     8881 ttatatgata atcatcgcaa gaccggcaac aggattcaat cttaagaaac tttattgcca
     8941 aatgtttgaa cgatctgctt gacaagccta ttcctttgcc ctcggacgag tgctggggcg
     9001 tcggtttcca ctatcggcga gtacttctac acagccatcg gtccagacgg ccgcgcttct
     9061 gcgggcgatt tgtgtacgcc cgacagtccc ggctccggat cggacgattg cgtcgcatcg
     9121 accctgcgcc caagctgcat catcgaaatt gccgtcaacc aagctctgat agagttggtc
     9181 aagaccaatg cggagcatat acgcccggag ccgcggcgat cctgcaagct ccggatgcct
     9241 ccgctcgaag tagcgcgtct gctgctccat acaagccaac cacggcctcc agaagaagat
     9301 gttggcgacc tcgtattggg aatccccgaa catcgcctcg ctccagtcaa tgaccgctgt
     9361 tatgcggcca ttgtccgtca ggacattgtt ggagccgaaa tccgcgtgca cgaggtgccg
     9421 gacttcgggg cagtcctcgg cccaaagcat cagctcatcg agagcctgcg cgacggacgc
     9481 actgacggtg tcgtccatca cagtttgcca gtgatacaca tggggatcag caatcgcgca
     9541 tatgaaatca cgccatgtag tgtattgacc gattccttgc ggtccgaatg ggccgaaccc
     9601 gctcgtctgg ctaagatcgg ccgcagcgat cgcatccatg gcctccgcga ccggctgcag
     9661 aacagcgggc agttcggttt caggcaggtc ttgcaacgtg acaccctgtg cacggcggga
     9721 gatgcaatag gtcaggctct cgctgaattc cccaatgtca agcacttccg gaatcgggag
     9781 cgcggccgat gcaaagtgcc gataaacata acgatctttg tagaaaccat cggcgcagct
     9841 atttacccgc aggacatatc cacgccctcc tacatcgaag ctgaaagcac gagattcttc
     9901 gccctccgag agctgcatca ggtcggagac gctgtcgaac ttttcgatca gaaacttctc
     9961 gacagacgtc gcggtgagtt caggcttttt cattgtaatt gtaaatagta attgtaatgt
    10021 tgtttgttgt ttgttgttgt tggtaattgt tgtaaaaata cagtatgaga gtgaatatga
    10081 gactctaatt ggataccgag gggaatttat ggaacgtcag tggagcattt ttgacaagaa
    10141 atatttgcta gctgatagtg accttaggcg acttttgaac gcgcaataat ggtttctgac
    10201 gtatgtgctt agctcattaa actccagaaa cccgcggctg agtggctcct tcaacgttgc
    10261 ggttctgtca gttccaaacg taaaacggct tgtcccgcgt catcggcggg ggtcataacg
    10321 tgactccctt aattctccgc tctccgagct cgaattctag tagcgtccca aaatcttagg
    10381 aacacggaat ggtacaaaag agtagtacat tattgctgaa tagctgaaac ctttgtgttg
    10441 cataaaattt catcattcgt ttgaaacctt tatttttccc cctaatttgt tttgtaaata
    10501 gtgtaatgtt tatataaagc ttgtaagaat catgttaaaa ttatttgtag gtttctttgt
    10561 ctctctgcaa tcgtttgaat cacaaacacc tgcggttata tattgcgttt gcgttttctg
    10621 aagtagtagt catgagtgac ttacttgata cacaatttta aaatgctatt acttgatacc
    10681 aaattactgg cgcgttttat atacgggaat ggcaaatttt gtgttgctat accgataact
    10741 gacgtgacgt ggcccgttat tagtcctgga cattcggttt cagttcgctt ccattcggtt
    10801 atcagttttt ctggttctaa agcttagtat ccattcggtt attttgaaag tttagttcgg
    10861 ttctagtttt tttggtttta aaattttgta tccattcggt tgtttagatt gaatattttt
    10921 ggatattttg gttatttttg aatattttcg gtcattttgg atatttttcg gtcatttttg
    10981 gatatttttg gatatttcgg ttattttcga gtatttttac tattatatat atatttttaa
    11041 ttatttagtc tagaaataac taatatttta aaaatatatt tatatttcgg aaagtttcgt
    11101 ttacccgaaa tatttcgcta cgtatctatt tggtttcagt tctttcgatt ataaaattca
    11161 gtatccattc ggttatttcc aactttcggt acgattcggt ttagttattt ttgttttggt
    11221 ttcgattctg tacagtcggt tcagtttatt cgcccagacc tacccgttat atcgagtaat
    11281 atagaaacat ttaccaattt aaagaatcaa cagagattag atgatcatat ggttaggatt
    11341 ttaaaaagag ggttttcaca ggtcgtgtga atcacactct ctattcagca tcaaaagagt
    11401 tttgaagtta acgatttaca aacagagaaa agtagacgtg taggatttat aggagggtac
    11461 aacagcgttg tcaatcaatt ggcaagtcat aaaatgcatt aaaaaatatt ttcatactca
    11521 actacaaatc catgagtata actataatta taaagcaatg attagaatct gacaaggatt
    11581 ctggaaaatt acataaagga aagttcataa atgtctaaaa cacaagagga catacttgta
    11641 ttcagtaaca tttgcagctt ttctaggtct gaaaatatat ttgttgccta gtgaataagc
    11701 ataatggtac aactacaagt gttttactcc tcatattaac ttcggtcatt agaggccacg
    11761 atttgacaca tttttactca aaacaaaatg tttgcatatc tcttataatt tcaaattcaa
    11821 cacacaacaa ataagagaaa aaacaaataa tattaatttg agaatgaaca aaaggaccat
    11881 atcattcatt aactcttctc catccatttc catttcacag ttcgatagcg aaaaccgaat
    11941 aaaaaacaca gtaaattaca agcacaacaa atggtacaag aaaaacagtt ttcccaatgc
    12001 cataatactc aaactcagta ggattctggt gtgtgcgcaa tgaaactgat gcattgaact
    12061 tgacgaacgt tgtcgaaacc gatgatacga acgaaagctc taagctcaga ctttacgctt
    12121 cttctttggg tcagccctag agtcaccacc caactgcgac agatctatcc ttgtctcata
    12181 gagccctgta atagattggt gaataagggt agcgtccaac acttccttgg ttgatgtgta
    12241 gcgctttctg tcgatagtgg tatcgaagta cttaaaggct gctggggctc ccagattggt
    12301 cagtgtgaac aggtggatga tgttttccgc ttgttccctt atcggcttat ctctgtgctt
    12361 gttgtacgcg gaaagcacct ttaattgtag aaaaccagta aaacatggac aattaggagg
    12421 catcgattat ctaaccaaag actttaacaa cactaatctg ccactaatat tcatgagaag
    12481 tccttacctt atcgaggtta gcgtctgcaa gaatgacccg cttggaaaat tcgctgatct
    12541 gctctatgat ctcatcaaga tagtgcttgt gctgctcgac aaacaactgc ttctgctcgt
    12601 tgtcctctgg tgaccccttc agcttctcat agtgtgaggc caagtacagg aagttgacgt
    12661 acttactggg caatgccagc tcgttgccct tctgcagttc tccggcagat gccagcatgc
    12721 gttttctgcc attttccaat tcgaaaagcg aatacttggg cagtttgata atgaggtctt
    12781 tcttcacctc tttgtaacct ggtttgtata attttggttc agttaattag gaaaattaca
    12841 taatggctcc aaaaaaaaat tatcgacctt ttaccaaaaa aaataaaatt tatcgacctt
    12901 gacaggaaaa agttacaaat caaaagaaag aatatcgtct ggcatccaat attttacctt
    12961 tagcctcgag gaagtcgatc ggattcttct cgaacgagga cctttccatt atggtaattc
    13021 caagcagttc cttgacgctt ttcagtttct tgctcttgcc cttctccacc ttggccacta
    13081 ccagtacgct gtatgccacg gtagggctat caaagcctcc gtatttcttc ggatcccaat
    13141 ccttcttcct cgcaatcagt ttgtcggagt tgcgcttagg gagaatggac tccttggaga
    13201 aaccaccggt ttgaacctcc gttttcttga ctatgttgac ttggggcatg ctgagaacct
    13261 tacgcacagt cgcaaaatcc ctgcccttat cccagacaat ctcacctgca agaaacagca
    13321 aagagagagt taagatataa gtgaacaaga aagtcttggg atcgacatac atacaatcaa
    13381 ttgatcaaat tcctaggatt aaacatatga aataggaaag acagacctgt ttcgccattt
    13441 gtctcgatca gaggcctctt ccggatttca ccattcgcca gagtgatctc tgtcttgaag
    13501 aagttcatga tattcgagta aaagaagtat ttcgcggtag ccttgccgat ctcttgttct
    13561 gacttcgcga tcatcttcct aacgtcgtac accttgtaat ccccgtacac aaactcagac
    13621 tccagtttcg gatacttctt gatgagagca gtgccaacaa cggcgttcag gtaggcgtca
    13681 tgggcatgat ggtagttgtt gatctcgcga accttgtaaa actggaagtc cttccggaag
    13741 tcactaacca gtttgctctt gagggtgatc acctgcgtaa ccatcaaaag tcaatatgga
    13801 ttcatcacaa attaatcagg aatagaaaga tcgggtggcc ttgaagttga tcaaataaaa
    13861 agtttcgaac tttagtttga tatggtaaag gaaagttgga aactttacct ttacctccct
    13921 gataagtttg tcattctcat catacttcgt attcatacgc gaatcgagta tctgggccac
    13981 atgtttcgta atctgacgag tttcaaccaa ctggcgcttg atgaagccgg ctttgtcgag
    14041 ctcagacagt ccgccccttt ctgccttcgt gagattgtcg aatttccgtt gggttatgag
    14101 cttagcattc aaaagctgcc tccaatagtt cttcatcttc ttcacaacct cctcgctggg
    14161 tacattgtcg gattttccgc ggttcttgtc tgagcgcgta aggacctata acacgggaga
    14221 aaccaaaaag caaactcatt tcacgccaaa tactacagat ttctcaaaaa ttaagttata
    14281 atccatatat cctgacaaga aattgattaa aacacagttg ctttaccttg ttgtcaatac
    14341 tatcgtcctt caggaaagat tgagggacaa tgtgatccac atcatagtcg gagagtctgt
    14401 taatgtcgag ctcttggtcg acgtacatat ctctcccatt ctggaggtaa tagaggtaca
    14461 gcttctcgtt ctggagttga gtattttcga ctgggtgctc tttcagaatc tgactcccaa
    14521 gctccttgat gccttcctct atccgcttca tgcgctcccg tgagttcttc tgccctttct
    14581 gagtcgtctg gttttccctc gccatctcga tgacgatgtt ctccggctta tggcggccca
    14641 tgacctgtag caataattaa aacaaaaata ccacaaacag ttagaactga ggcaagaaga
    14701 atgaatgcag agaaaaaaaa tcttagctat tcatggaaat ggaagtgcga cgaacaccta
    14761 aaatgcaagg agcataacca aatgcagaac ttaccttcac cagctcatcc acaaccttca
    14821 ctgtctgcag tatgcccttc tttatagctg gcgatccagc caggttggct atgtgttcgt
    14881 gaaggctatc gccctgacct gacacttggg ccttctggat atcttctttg aaggtcagtg
    14941 agtcatcgtg aataagctgc atgaagttcc gattcgcaaa accgtcggat ttgagaaagt
    15001 ccagtatagt cttgccggat tgcttgtcgc ggatgccgtt gatgagcttc ctggagagcc
    15061 ttccccaacc taaaacatag aacaaacatt tgtctcatca caaatatgca tcaaggaaca
    15121 ctcagaagtt agtcatatac ccaaattctt gaaactagag aaacaaaaaa agagggatca
    15181 ttgcggaaac cttttgacct cttacctgta tatctcctcc tcttcaactg cttcatgacc
    15241 ttgtcatcga acagatgcgc ataagtctta aggcgctcct cgatcatttc tctgtcctca
    15301 aacagcgtga gagtcagcac gatgtcctcg aggatgtcct cgttctcctc gttgtcaagg
    15361 aagtccttgt ccttgatgat tttcaacagg tcatggtatg tgccaagaga ggcattgaac
    15421 ctatcctcaa cgccgctgat ttccacagaa tcaaagcatt cgatcttctt aaagtagtcc
    15481 tctttaagct gtttcacagt gaccttccga ttggttttga acaagagatc gacaatggcc
    15541 ttcttctgct cacctgttat aacagtaaaa attactttag aaacaaaaca aaagtgtggt
    15601 cttttaggaa tgattattga tcagttcata gtttaaaatc ttgtgttttt atcgtaaaag
    15661 tgtggaccag gatttacctg acaggaaggc cggtttgcgc atcccctccg tcacatattt
    15721 caccttcgtc agctcgttgt agaccgtgaa gtattcgtac aggagactat gcttgggcag
    15781 gactttctca tttgggagat tcttatcgaa gttggtcatc ctttcgatga aggactgtgc
    15841 actcgcaccc ttgtccacga cctcttcgaa gttccaaggc gtgatagtct cctcggattt
    15901 gcgtgtcatc cacgcaaacc gcgagttccc gcgtgcgagt ggacctaatg aattaataga
    15961 aaaatcaggc aaattagaaa agaaataatt ctcaaaagag aacaactgag gtcagaaaat
    16021 agcattcatc aactgaaact aggtatttct tcatatgata ctaacctaca tagtagggaa
    16081 tgcggaacgt gaggatcttt tcaatcttct ctctgttgtc tttcaggaac ggatagaagt
    16141 cctcttgcct cctcaagata gcatgcagct caccgaggtg gatctggtgc ggtatgctgc
    16201 cattgtcgaa ggtacgctgc ttccgaagca aatcttcgcg gttcaattta acgagcagct
    16261 cctctgtacc gtccatcttt tccagaatag gcttgatgaa tttgtagaat tcctcctgac
    16321 ttgcacctaa taatatcatc agaggaaaac tcaattctta tatcttacag aaatgaacaa
    16381 caaaatacat gtagcagaga ggaaaacaat cataagtaac aacttacctc catcaatgta
    16441 ccctgcgtag ccattcttcg attggtcaaa gaaaatctcc ttgtacttct cggggagttg
    16501 ctggcgaacc aaagccttca gaagggtcag atcctggtga tgctcgtcgt acctcttgat
    16561 catggaggcg ctaagtggcg ctttggttat ctccgtgttg acccgcagaa tgtcactgag
    16621 caagatagcg tctgacagat tcttggcagc caagaacagg tcggcatact gatcacctac
    16681 aaaagtttaa aagactcaat tttaactcta cagcttcaaa taaatttccg caaagaaatt
    16741 gataggttta gacaacaaaa gaagagttcc aatttcaaga gcacctattt gggcgagcag
    16801 attgtccaga tcatcatcgt atgtatcctt tgacagctgc agcttcgcgt cctcggcgag
    16861 gtcaaagttg cttttgaagt taggggtgag gcccagagac agtgcaatca gattcccgaa
    16921 caagccgttc ttcttctcgc ctggcaattg agcgatcaga ttctcaagcc gtctggactt
    16981 cgaaagtctg gcagacagta ttgccttggc gtcgacacct gagattgttt gcaaagaaaa
    17041 atctcaaagc atgtacaatc tataaactta tgatggaaaa agaaaagaaa ggtaactaag
    17101 gaatgttacc tgatgcattg atggggttct cctcgaacag ctgattgtag gtttggacga
    17161 gctgaatgaa cagtttatcc acatcggagt tatccgggtt gaggtcccct tcgatcaaga
    17221 aatggccacg aaactttatc atgtgcgcga gagccaggta tatgagccga aggtctgcct
    17281 tatcggttga gtccaccagc ttcttgcgaa ggtggtatat agtcggatac ttttcatgat
    17341 aggctacttc gtcaacaata ttcccaaaga tggggtgacg ctcgtgtttc ttatcttcct
    17401 ctaccaggaa ggattcctcg aggcgatgga agaacgagtc gtcaacctgc aaaatcaagt
    17461 ttattgatca tcaagtgagt ttacatgtag ttaaatgctt tcagtaatat cccaatgaag
    17521 caggatatgc tttcagtaca aaatacataa gcatactata tcataaaaat ccttaccttc
    17581 gccatctcgt tgctaaagat ctcttggaga taacagattc tgttcttcct gcgagtgtac
    17641 cttctcctcg cagtacgttt aagccttgtc gcctccgcgg tttctccaga gtcaaagagc
    17701 agagctccga tcaagttctt cttaatgctg tgcctatctg tgttgcccag cactttaaat
    17761 ttcttcgaag gtaccttgta ttcatcggtg ataacggccc acccaactga gttcgtacca
    17821 atatcaagtc caatgctgta cttcttgtcc attgcagatt tgtacagctc gtccatgccg
    17881 agagtgatcc cggcggcggt cacgaactcc agcaggacca tgtgatcgcg cttctcgttg
    17941 gggtctttgc tcagcttgga ctgagtactc aggtagtggt tgtcgggcag cagcacgggg
    18001 ccgtcgccga tgggggtgtt ctgctggtag tggtcggcga gctgcacgct gccgtcctcg
    18061 atgttgtggc ggatcttgaa gttcaccttg atgccgttct tctgcttgtc ggccatgata
    18121 tagacgttgt ggctgttgta gttgtactcc agcttgtgcc ccaggatgtt gccgtcctcc
    18181 ttgaagtcga tgcccttcag ctcgatgcgg ttcaccaggg tgtcgccctc gaacttcacc
    18241 tcggcgcggg tcttgtagtt gccgtcgtcc ttgaagaaga tggtgcgctc ctggacgtag
    18301 ccttcgggca tggcggactt gaagaagtcg tgctgcttca tgtggtcggg gtagcggctg
    18361 aagcactgca cgccgtaggt cagggtggtc acgagggtgg gccagggcac gggcagcttg
    18421 ccggtggtgc agatgaactt cagggtcagc ttgccgtagg tggcatcgcc ctcgccctcg
    18481 ccggacacgc tgaacttgtg gccgtttacg tcgccgtcca gctcgaccag gatgggcacc
    18541 accccggtga acagctcctc gcccttgctc actgcggcag ctgagtcgag tttaactctt
    18601 ttggcagcag gagccatggt gtggtgagag aaacagagcg tgagctcaaa tacacaagta
    18661 cgaaatcaga gttatgagag aggatttgga gaaagaagat cacctgaaga tcgtttgcgt
    18721 cgcgcgaatg agagagacgg cagagaaaac gagaagcttt aagaggacga acaaaaaccc
    18781 taatgtcact ccttttatat agatgagaaa tttagggttt gggctctaat ggagctgtct
    18841 acatgggctt tcatttcttt atccagtaaa gaaccggttt aacaggttcc ctggtttata
    18901 cgtggtttta gccggttaac ttacggaata ttatttttat cttaagttac acaaattaca
    18961 tcattaatag taaaacaaaa ttttatggtg caatttaagt ttttatgatg agtgaaattc
    19021 gaataatata caaatatttt actgtttagg tttccctaaa cctactttta gatatgtaaa
    19081 ttaaacattt tttttttttt ggttagaacc aagtcagtga tcatagaact caaaaagctg
    19141 gtgtttcaat tggtacaagc atttttattg caagatataa aaattcagaa ggacatatcc
    19201 ttgatgtatg tacatgaagg aaccgatttt gactccaagc tacaaagaag aagaagaatg
    19261 atatacaaag aaaactgcat atcctcacca tgaaattgaa agctagagga aggggaataa
    19321 cagatactct gcgtagaaga gattccatat aaaccgataa tatcctgaga tagcttcctg
    19381 caataatcaa atgtttctac actccgttag atatacactc cattgatgtt ccgtgataac
    19441 gagtttatgt ttgtacaaaa gtattttacc ttggtgtagt ttgctttttc tagtacccat
    19501 gtctaccaaa gatcaacaac aaagatatta gagattaatg aatttggcag tgtcaaatgc
    19561 agaaactaaa gcatatagtt atgaagttct tgtgcattat ctcaaaagta tgtaagagat
    19621 ataagagtat ctcataatgc tttacctgga aaattaagcc tgaagccaag atcacatgtg
    19681 caggaatcat caagctacct ctaaaaacct gttcattgtt aaaggataag agggttggtc
    19741 ttttcaaagc tgcatactga ggaaagtaac aatatcgcaa caaaaataaa ttggtggcga
    19801 tagtttatca agcttctaca tgcagtaatg gtgttcgtgc tttaattaac cgaaatagtt
    19861 aagacggaaa tagatgaatt cacctgaggc atgtagaaag ctagtgatat ggctgaaaca
    19921 taatttacta gcagaagtcc agaaccgagg aatgcaatgt ttctcactcc aagttttgtt
    19981 gccagggttg atatttggaa cctattcaag atcaatcaaa ggcatgatta actaaacatg
    20041 cttgaacaaa cacataaaga caatatatca aacggagctg gttaaacatt gtctttgact
    20101 gtcaaatgga ttgagccaaa gagcggaaag aaaatggtta tgcgtgcagt tacttacttt
    20161 cgatctcctt caacatcagg aaggtccttt gtaatagcaa tgaccagtgc aaacagtgtc
    20221 acaaaagatg tgatgaacgc cacaggtgca ctgcaaatag cgaatcaaaa gttgagctcc
    20281 aagcttgaat tcttgcagag accgagacgt tgatcggcac gtaagaggtt ccaactttca
    20341 ccataatgaa ataagatcac taccgggcgt attttttgag ttatcgagat tttcaggagc
    20401 taaggaagct aaaatggaga aaaaaatcac tggatatacc accgttgata tatcccaatg
    20461 gcatcgtaaa gaacattttg aggcatttca gtcagttgct caatgtacct ataaccagac
    20521 cgttcagctg gatattacgg cctttttaaa gaccgtaaag aaaaataagc acaagtttta
    20581 tccggccttt attcacattc ttgcccgcct gatgaatgct catccggaat tccgtatggc
    20641 aatgaaagac ggtgagctgg tgatatggga tagtgttcac ccttgttaca ccgttttcca
    20701 tgagcaaact gaaacgtttt catcgctctg gagtgaatac cacgacgatt tccggcagtt
    20761 tctacacata tattcgcaag atgtggcgtg ttacggtgaa aacctggcct atttccctaa
    20821 agggtttatt gagaatatgt ttttcgtctc agccaatccc tgggtgagtt tcaccagttt
    20881 tgatttaaac gtggccaata tggacaactt cttcgccccc gttttcacca tgggcaaata
    20941 ttatacgcaa ggcgacaagg tgctgatgcc gctggcgatt caggttcatc atgccgtctg
    21001 tgatggcttc catgtcggca gaatgcttaa tgaattacaa cagtactgcg atgagtggca
    21061 gggcggggcg taatcgcgtg gatccggctt actaaaagcc agataacagt atgcgtattt
    21121 gcgcgctgat ttttgcggta taagaatata tactgatatg tatacccgaa gtatgtcaaa
    21181 aagaggtatg ctatgaagca gcgtattaca gtgacagttg acagcgacag ctatcagttg
    21241 ctcaaggcat atatgatgtc aatatctccg gtctggtaag cacaaccatg cagaatgaag
    21301 cccgtcgtct gcgtgccgaa cgctggaaag cggaaaatca ggaagggatg gctgaggtcg
    21361 cccggtttat tgaaatgaac ggctcttttg ctgacgagaa caggggctgg tgaaatgcag
    21421 tttaaggttt acacctataa aagagagagc cgttatcgtc tgtttgtgga tgtacagagt
    21481 gatattattg acacgcccgg gcgacggatg gtgatccccc tggccagtgc acgtctgctg
    21541 tcagataaag tctcccgtga actttacccg gtggtgcata tcggggatga aagctggcgc
    21601 atgatgacca ccgatatggc cagtgtgccg gtttccgtta tcggggaaga agtggctgat
    21661 ctcagccacc gcgaaaatga catcaaaaac gccattaacc tgatgttctg gggaatataa
    21721 atgtcaggct cccttataca cagccagtcg gtctcagctt ctgcaggcat gcgacgtcga
    21781 gcttagcttg agcttggatc agattgtcgt ttcccgcctt cagtttaaac tatcagtgtt
    21841 tgacaggata tattggcggg taaacctaag agaaaagagc gtttattaga ataatcggat
    21901 atttaaaagg gcgtgaaaag gtttatccgt tcgtccattt gtatgtgcat gccaaccaca
    21961 gggttcccct cgggatcaaa gtactttaaa gtactttaaa gtactttaaa gtactttgat
    22021 ccaacccctc cgctgctata gtgcagtcgg cttctgacgt tcagtgcagc cgtgttctga
    22081 aaacgacatg tcgcacaagt cctaagttac gcgacaggct gccgccctgc cctt
//
